>Addgene plasmid #188610 | M4C16 | addgene full sequence | sequence record 379049 | Addgene NGS Result
GCTGCATAACCCTGCTTCGGGGTCATTATAGCGATTTTTTCGGTATATCCATCCTTTTTCGCACGATATA
CAGGATTTTGCCAAAGGGTTCGTGTAGACTTTCCTTGGTGTATCCAACGGCGTCAGCCGGGCAGGATAGG
TGAAGTAGGCCCACCCGCGAGCGGGTGTTCCTTCTTCACTGTCCCTTATTCGCACCTGGCGGTGCTCAAC
GGGAATCCTGCTCTGCGAGGCTGGCCGGCTACCGCCGGCGTAACAGATGAGGGCAAGCGGATGGCTGATG
AAACCAAGCCAACCAGGAAGGGCAGCCCACCTATCAAGGTGTACTGCCTTCCAGACGAACGAAGAGCGAT
TGAGGAAAAGGCGGCGGCGGCCGGCATGAGCCTGTCGGCCTACCTGCTGGCCGTCGGCCAGGGCTACAAA
ATCACGGGCGTCGTGGACTATGAGCACGTCCGCGAGCTGGCCCGCATCAATGGCGACCTGGGCCGCCTGG
GCGGCCTGCTGAAACTCTGGCTCACCGACGACCCGCGCACGGCGCGGTTCGGTGATGCCACGATCCTCGC
CCTGCTGGCGAAGATCGAAGAGAAGCAGGACGAGCTTGGCAAGGTCATGATGGGCGTGGTCCGCCCGAGG
GCAGAGCCATGACTTTTTTAGCCGCTAAAACGGCCGGGGGGTGCGCGTGATTGCCAAGCACGTCCCCATG
CGCTCCATCAAGAAGAGGCACTTCGAGCTGTAAGTACATCACCGACGAGCAAGGCAAGACGATCGAGCTC
TAGGAGTGCGGTTGGAACGTTGGCCCAGCCAGATACTCCCGATCACGAGCAGGACGCCGATGATTTGAAG
CGCACTCAGCGTCTGATCCAAGAACAACCATCCTAGCAACACGGCGGTCCCCGGGCTGAGAAAGCCCAGT
AAGGAAACAACTGTAGGTTCGAGTCGCGAGATCCCCCGGAACCAAAGGAAGTAGGTTAAACCCGCTCCGA
TCAGGCCGAGCCACGCCAGGCCGAGAACATTGGTTCCTGTAGGCATCGGGATTGGCGGATCAAACACTAA
AGCTACTGGAACGAGCAGAAGTCCTCCGGCCGCCAGTTGCCAGGCGGTAAAGGTGAGCAGAGGCACGGGA
GGTTGCCACTTGCGGGTCAGCACGGTTCCGAACGCCATGGAAACCGCCCCCGCCAGGCCCGCTGCGACGC
CGACAGGATCTAGCGCTGCGTTTGGTGTCAACACCAACAGCGCCACGCCCGCAGTTCCGCAAATAGCCCC
CAGGACCGCCATCAATCGTATCGGGCTACCTAGCAGAGCGGCAGAGATAAACACGACCATCAGCGGCTGC
ACAGCGCCTACCGTCGCCGCGACCCCGCCCGGCAGGCGGTAGACCGAAATAAACAACAAGCTCCAGAATA
GCGAAATATTAAGTGCGCCGAGGATGAAGATGCGCATCCACCAGATTCCCGTTGGAATCTGTCGGACGAT
CATCACGAGCAATAAACCCGCCGGCAACGCCCGCAGCAGCATACCGGCGACCCCTCGGCCTCGCTGTTCG
GGCTCCACGAAAACGCCGGACAGATGCGCCTTGTGAGCGTCCTTGGGGCCGTCCTCCTGTTTGAAGACCG
ACAGCCCAATGATCTCGCCGTCGATGTAGGCGCCGAATGCCACGGCATCTCGCAACCGTTCAGCGAACGC
CTCCATGGGCTTTTTCTCCTCGTGCTCGTAAACGGACCCGAACATCTCTGGAGCTTTCTTCAGGGCCGAC
AATCGGATCTCGCGGAAATCCTGCACGTCGGCCGCTCCAAGCCGTCGAATCTGAGCCTTAATCACAATTG
TCAATTTTAATCCTCTGTTTATCGGCAGTTCGTAGAGCGCGCCGTGCGTCCCGAGCGATACTGAGCGAAG
CAAGTGCGTCGAGCAGTGCCCGCTTGTTCCTGAAATGCCAGTAAAGCGCTGGCTGCTGAACCCCCAGCCG
GAACTGACCCCACAAGGCCCTAGCGTTTGCAATGCACCAGGTCATCATTGACCCAGGCGTGTTCCACCAG
GCCGCTGCCTCGCAACTCTTCGCAGGCTTCGCCGACCTGCTCGCGCCACTTCTTCACGCGGGTGGAATCC
GATCCGCACATGAGGCGGAAGGTTTCCAGCTTGAGCGGGTACGGCTCCCGGTGCGAGCTGAAATAGTCGA
ACATCCGTCGGGCCGTCGGCGACAGCTTGCGGTACTTCTCCCATATGAATTTCGTGTAGTGGTCGCCAGC
AAACAGCACGACGATTTCCTCGTCGATCAGGACCTGGCAACGGGACGTTTTCTTGCCACGGTCCAGGACG
CGGAAGCGGTGCAGCAGCGACACCGATTCCAGGTGCCCAACGCGGTCGGACGTGAAGCCCATCGCCGTCG
CCTGTAGGCGCGACAGGCATTCCTCGGCCTTCGTGTAATACCGGCCATTGATCGACCAGCCCAGGTCCTG
GCAAAGCTCGTAGAACGTGAAGGTGATCGGCTCGCCGATAGGGGTGCGCTTCGCGTACTCCAACACCTGC
TGCCACACCAGTTCGTCATCGTCGGCCCGCAGCTCGACGCCGGTGTAGGTGATCTTCACGTCCTTGTTGA
CGTGGAAAATGACCTTGTTTTGCAGCGCCTCGCGCGGGATTTTCTTGTTGCGCGTGGTGAACAGGGCAGA
GCGGGCCGTGTCGTTTGGCATCGCTCGCATCGTGTCCGGCCACGGCGCAATATCGAACAAGGAAAGCTGC
ATTTCCTTGATCTGCTGCTTCGTGTGTTTCAGCAACGCGGCCTGCTTGGCCTCGCTGACCTGTTTTGCCA
GGTCCTCGCCGGCGGTTTTTCGCTTCTTGGTCGTCATAGTTCCTCGCGTGTCGATGGTCATCGACTTCGC
CAAACCTGCCGCCTCCTGTTCGAGACGACGCGAACGCTCCACGGCGGCCGATGGCGCGGGCAGGGCAGGG
GGAGCCAGTTGCACGCTGTCGCGCTCGATCTTGGCCGTAGCTTGCTGGACCATCGAGCCGACGGACTGGA
AGGTTTCGCGGGGCGCACGCATGACGGTGCGGCTTGCGATGGTTTCGGCATCCTCGGCGGAAAACCCCGC
GTCGATCAGTTCTTGCCTGTATGCCTTCCGGTCAAACGTCCGATTCATTCACCCTCCTTGCGGGATTGCC
CCGACTCACGCCGGGGCAATGTGCCCTTATTCCTGATTTGACCCGCCTGGTGCCTTGGTGTCCAGATAAT
CCACCTTATCGGCAATGAAGTCGGTCCCGTAGACCGTCTGGCCGTCCTTCTCGTACTTGGTATTCCGAAT
CTTGCCCTGCACGAATACCAGCGACCCCTTGCCCAAATACTTGCCGTGGGCCTCGGCCTGAGAGCCAAAA
CACTTGATGCGGAAGAAGTCGGTGCGCTCCTGCTTGTCGCCGGCATCGTTGCGCCACTCTTCATTAACCG
CTATATCGAAAATTGCTTGCGGCTTGTTAGAATTGCCATGACGTACCTCGGTGTCACGGGTAAGATTACC
GATAAACTGGAACTGATTATGGCTCATATCGAAAGTCTCCTTGAGAAAGGAGACTCTAGTTTAGCTAAAC
ATTGGTTCCGCTGTCAAGAACTTTAGCGGCTAAAATTTTGCGGGCCGCGACCAAAGGTGCGAGGGGCGGC
TTCCGCTGTGTACAACCAGATATTTTTCACCAACATCCTTCGTCTGCTCGATGAGCGGGGCATGACGAAA
CATGAGCTGTCGGAGAGGGCAGGGGTTTCAATTTCGTTTTTATCAGACTTAACCAACGGTAAGGCCAACC
CCTCGTTGAAGGTGATGGAGGCCATTGCCGACGCCCTGGAAACTCCCCTACCTCTTCTCCTGGAGTCCAC
CGACCTTGACCGCGAGGCACTCGCGGAGATTGCGGGTCATCCTTTCAAGAGCAGCGTGCCGCCCGGATAC
GAACGCATCAGTGTGGTTTTGCCGTCACATAAGGCGTTTATCGTAAAGAAATGGGGCGACGACACCCGAA
AAAAGCTGCGTGGAAGGCTCTGACGCCAAGGGTTAGGGCTTGCACTTCCTTCTTTAGCCGCTAAAACGGC
CCCTTCTCTGCGGGCCGTCGGCTCGCGCATCATATCGACATCCTCAACGGAAGCCGTGCCGCGAATGGCA
TCGGGCGGGTGCGCTTTGACAGTTGTTTTCTATCAGAACCCCTACGTCGTGCGGTTCGATTAGCTGTTTG
TCTTGCAGGCTAAACACTTTCGGTATATCGTTTGCCTGTGCGATAATGTTGCTAATGATTTGTTGCGTAG
GGGTTACTGAAAAGTGAGCGGGAAAGAAGAGTTTCAGACCATCAAGGAGCGGGCCAAGCGCAAGCTGGAA
CGCGACATGGGTGCGGACCTGTTGGCCGCGCTCAACGACCCGAAAACCGTTGAAGTCATGCTCAACGCGG
ACGGCAAGGTGTGGCACGAACGCCTTGGCGAGCCGATGCGGTACATCTGCGACATGCGGCCCAGCCAGTC
GCAGGCGATTATAGAAACGGTGGCCGGATTCCACGGCAAAGAGGTCACGCGGCATTCGCCCATCCTGGAA
GGCGAGTTCCCCTTGGATGGCAGCCGCTTTGCCGGCCAATTGCCGCCGGTCGTGGCCGCGCCAACCTTTG
CGATCCGCAAGCGCGCGGTCGCCATCTTCACGCTGGAACAGTACGTCGAGGCGGGCATCATGACCCGCGA
GCAATACGAGGTCATTAAAAGCGCCGTCGCGGCGCATCGAAACATCCTCGTCATTGGCGGTACTGGCTCG
GGCAAGACCACGCTCGTCAACGCGATCATCAATGAAATGGTCGCCTTCAACCCGTCTGAGCGCGTCGTCA
TCATCGAGGACACCGGCGAAATCCAGTGCGCCGCAGAGAACGCCGTCCAATACCACACCAGCATCGACGT
CTCGATGACGCTGCTGCTCAAGACAACGCTGCGTATGCGCCCCGACCGCATCCTGGTCGGTGAGGTACGT
GGCCCCGAAGCCCTTGATCTGTTGATGGCCTGGAACACCGGGCATGAAGGAGGTGCCGCCACCCTGCACG
CAAACAACCCCAAAGCGGGCCTGAGCCGGCTCGCCATGCTTATCAGCATGCACCCGGATTCACCGAAACC
CATTGAGCCGCTGATTGGCGAGGCGGTTCATGTGGTCGTCCATATCGCCAGGACCCCTAGCGGCCGTCGA
GTGCAAGAAATTCTCGAAGTTCTTGGTTACGAGAACGGCCAGTACATCACCAAAACCCTGTAAGGAGTAT
TTCCAATGACAACGGCTGTTCCGTTCCGTCTGACCATGAATCGCGGCATTTTGTTCTACCTTGCCGTGTT
CTTCGTTCTCGCTCTCGCGTTATCCGCGCATCCGGCGATGGCC
[234 nt withheld, positions 5364-5597]
GCCGAAATCGCGGCCCTCGGCAACGGGGCGCTGCACCAGGTGCAAGTCGCGGCGGCGGATGCCGTGCGTG
CGGTAGCGGCTGGACGGCTCGCCTAATCATGGCTCTGCGCACGATCCCCATCCGTCGCGCAGGCAACCGA
GAAAACCTGTTCATGGGTGGTGATCGTGAACTGGTGATGTTCTCGGGCCTGATGGCGTTTGCGCTGATTT
TCAGCGCCCAAGAGCTGCGGGCCACCGTGGTCGGTCTGATCCTGTGGTTCGGGGCGCTCTATGCGTTCCG
AATCATGGCGAAGGCCGATCCGAAGATGCGGTTCGTGTACCTGCGTCACCGCCGGTACAAGCCGTATTAC
CCGGCCCGCTCGACCCCGTTCCGCGAGAACACCAATAGCCAAGGGAAGCAATACCGATGATCCAAGCAAT
TGCGATTGCAATCGCGGGCCTCGGCGCGCTTCTGTTGTTCATCCTCTTTGCCCGCATCCGCGCGGTCGAT
GCCGAACTGAAACTGAAAAAGCATCGTTCCAAGGACGCCGGCCTGGCCGATCTGCTCAACTACGCCGCTG
TCGTCGATGACGGCGTAATCGTGGGCAAGAACGGCAGCTTTATGGCTGCCTGGCTGTACGAGGGCGATGA
CAACGCAAGCAGCACCGACCAGCAGCGCGAAGTAGTGTCCGCCCGCATCAACCAGGCCCTCGCGGGCCTG
GGAAGTGGGTGGATGATCCATGTGGACGCCGTGCGGCGTCCTGCTCCGAACTACGCGGAGCGGGGCCTGT
CGGCGTTCCCTGACCGTCTGACGGCAGCGATTGAAGAAGAGCGCCGGCGGCATTTCGAGAGCCTGGGAAC
GATGTACGAGGGCTATTTCGTCCTCACCTTGACCTGGTTCCCGCCGCTGCTCGCCCAGCGCAAGTTCGTC
GAGCTGATGTTTGACGACGACGCGACCGCACCGGATCGCAAGGCGCGCACGCGGGGCCTCATCGACCAAT
TCAAGCGTGACGTGCGCAGCATCGAGTCGCGCCTGTCGTCGGCCGTGTCGCTCACTCGCTTGAAGGGGCA
CAAGATCGTCAACGAGGACGGCACGACCGTCACGCATGACGACTTCCTGCGCTGGCTGCAATTCTGCGTG
ACGGGCCTGCACCATCCGGTGCAGCTCCCCAGCAACCCGATGTACCTGGACGCCCTGGTCGGCGGACAGG
AAATGTGGGGCGGGGTAGTGCCCAAGGTCGGCCGCAAGTTCGTCCAGGTGGTCGCTCTCGAAGGCTTCCC
CTTGGAGTCCTATCCCGGCATCCTGACGGCGCTCGGCGAGCTGCCCTGCGAGTATCGGTGGTCGAGCCGG
TTCATCTTCATGGACCAGCACGAAGCCGTGAAGCACCTCGACAAGTTCCGCAAGAAGTGGCGGCAGAAGA
TTCGCGGCTTCTTCGACCAGGTGTTCAACACGAACACCGGCCCGGTCGATCAGGACGCGCTTTCGATGGT
GGCCGATGCTGAGGCGGCCATTGCCGAAGTCAACAGCGGCATCGTGGCCGTGGGCTACTACACCAGCGTC
GTCGTGCTGATGGATGAGGACCGCACGCGCCTGGAAGCTGCGGCCCGCGATGTTGAAAAGGCCGTCAACC
GGTTGGGCTTTGCCGCGCGCATCGAGTCCATCAACACCCTGGACGCCTTCCTTGGTAGTTTGCCGGGCCA
CGGCGTGGAAAACGTCCGCCGGCCGCTCATCAACACGATGAACCTGGCCGACCTGCTGCCGACCAGCACC
ATCTGGACCGGCAACGCGAACGCGCCATGCCCGATGTACCCGCCGCTGTCGCCGGCGCTCATGCACTGCG
TCACGCAAGGATCAACGCCGTTCCGGCTGAACCTGCACGTGCGCGACCTCGGCCACACCTTTATGTTCGG
GCCGACCGGCGCAGGTAAATCGACGCACCTGGCGATCCTCGCCGCGCAGCTCCGTCGCTATGCCGGCATG
TCGATCTTCGCCTTTGACAAGGGCATGTCGATGTACCCGCTGGCCGCCGGCATCCGTGCGGCCACGAAGG
GCACCAGCGGCCTGCACTTCACCGTGGCGGCCGACGACGAACGCCTGGCGTTCTGCCCGTTGCAGTTCCT
GAGCACCAAGGGCGACCGTGCTTGGGCGATGGAGTGGATCGACACCATCCTGGCGTTGAACGGCGTCGAA
ACGACCCCGGCCCAGCGCAACGAAATCGGCAACGCGATCATGAGCATGCACGCCAGCGGCGCGCGCACGC
TCTCCGAGTTCAGCGTGACGATTCAGGATGAGGCGATCCGCGAGGCGATCCGCCAGTACACCGTCGATGG
CGCAATGGGCCATCTGCTCGACGCCGAAGAGGACGGCTTGGCGCTGTCCGACTTTACAGTGTTCGAGATC
GAAGAGCTGATGAACCTCGGCGAGAAATTCGCCCTGCCTGTGTTGCTCTACCTGTTCCGCCGTATCGAGC
GCGCCCTGACGGGCCAGCCGGCCGTCATCATCCTGGACGAAGCCTGGTTGATGCTCGGCCACCCGGCATT
CCGCGCGAAGATCAGGGAATGGCTCAAGGTGCTGCGTAAGGCCAACTGCCTTGTGCTGATGGCAACGCAG
AGCCTGTCCGACGCCGCCAACAGCGGCATCCTGGACGTGATCGTGGAATCGACCGCGACCAAGATTTTCC
TGCCGAATATTTACGCCAGGGATGAGGACACGGCGGCCCTGTACCGCCGCATGGGCCTGAACGCTCGCCA
GATCGAGATTCTGGCCCAGGCCGTTCCCAAGCGTCAGTACTACTACGTGTCGGAAAACGGCCGCCGTCTC
TACGACCTGGCACTTGGCCCGCTCGCGCTCGCGTTCGTCGGCGCATCCGACAAGGAATCCGTCGCCATCA
TCAAGAACCTGGAAGCCAAGTTCGGCGACCAGTGGGTGGATGAATGGCTGCGTGGCCGGGGCCTCGCCCT
TGATGAATACCTGGAGGCAGCATGAGTTTTGCAGACACGATCAAGGGCTTGATCTTCAAGAAGAAGCCCG
CAACGGCCGCAGCAGCGGCGACGCCGGCCGCGACCGGCCCGCAAACCGACAACCCGTACCTGACGGCGCG
GCGCACCTGGAACGACCACGTTGGTTCCGTTGTGTCGCAAAAGCAGACCTGGCAGGTTGTCGGCATCCTT
TCGCTGATGATCGTCCTCGCGGCGGTCGGCGGCATCATCCACATCGGCAGCCAGTCGAAGTTCGTGCCCT
ATGTCTACGAGGTAGACAAGCTCGGGCAGACGGCCGCCGTGGGGCCGATGACCAGGGCGTCGAAAGCCGA
TCCGCGTGTCATTCACGCCTCGGTGGCTGAGTTCGTCGGCGATGCTCGCCTGGTGACGCCGGACGTAGCT
TTGCAGCGCAAGGCCGTCTACCGCCTCTATGCCAAGCTCGGGCCGAATGACCCGGCCACCGCCAAGATGA
ACGAATGGCTCAACGGCACCGCCGACGCCAGCCCGTTCGCTCGCGCGGCCGTCGAAACGGTCAGCACCGA
AATCACTTCCGTAATCCCGCAGACGCCCGACACCTGGCAGGTCGATTGGGTCGAGACGACGCGCGACAGG
CAAGGCGTGGTGAAAGGCCAGCCCGTGCGCATGCGGGCCTTGGTGACGGTCTACGTCGTCGAGCCGACGG
CGGACACCAAGGAAGAACAACTGCGAAACAACCCGGCCGGGATCTACGTCCGGGACTTCTCCTGGTCGAG
ACTTCTGTGAGGCACTGAATTATGAAAAAGGAACTGTTTGCTTTGGTCCTGGCCGCGTCCGTTAGCGTGC
CTGCATTTGCCGCCGATCCCGGCGCGGACCTGACTGACCTCTATTTTTCCGGCAAGAACCCGGAGCTGAC
CGCGCAAGAGCGGGCGGCCATCGCCATCGCCAAGAAGTGGGAGGCGGGTACCGCCGGCATGCGGCCGGTG
GCCGGCCCCGGTGGTTCGGTGCGCTTCCTGTTCGGCGCGCAGCAGCCGAGCATCGTATGCGCCGTGCTGC
AAGTGTGCGACGTGGCCCTGCAACCCGGCGAGCAAGTCAACTCGATCAACCTGGGCGACACCGCCCGTTG
GACGGTCGAGCCGGCCATTACCGGCAGCGGCGCGAACGAAACCCAGCACCTCATCATCAAGCCGATGGAT
GTGGGCCTGGAAACCAGCCTGGTCGTGACCACGGACCGCCGCAGCTACCACATGCGCCTGCGCTCGCATC
GCACGCAGTACATGCCGCAGGTGTCGTTCACCTACCCGGAAGATGCCCTTGCGAAGTGGGACGCCATCAA
GAACCGCGAACAGCGGGATCGCGTCGAGAAAACCATTCCGCAGACCGGCGAGTACCTGGGCAACCTGAGC
TTCAACTACTCCGTCAGCGGGTCCACGTCGTGGAAGCCGGTGCGCGTCTACAACGACGGCAAGAAAACCA
TCATCCAGATGCCGCACTCGATGGAACAGACCGAAGCGCCGACGCTCCTGGTCGTTCGCAGGGAGGGCGG
CCTGTTCTCCGACGATGAAACGGTGATGGTCAACTACCGGGTCCAGGGCGACCGCTACATCGTCGATACG
ATTTTCGACAAGGCCATCCTCATCGCGGGCGTGGGCAGCAGCCAGGACCGCGTGACCATTTCAAGGGGGA
ACTAAACCATGCGTAAGATTCTGACCGTCATCGCACTCGCGGCCACGTTGGCCGGCTGCGCGACCTCCAA
GTACGGCAGCTTCGTCCAGGACGCGCCGGCCGCCTACAACCAGACCATTGCGACCGACGCGGTGAAGCAG
CTCGTCAAGCTCTACCCGCCGGCGCAAACCAAGCTGGAATTGCAGCAGGCTACGCCCGATCCGTTCGGCA
TTGCCCTGGTCACTGACCTTCGCGCCCAGGGCTATGCTGTCATGGAGTACAAGCCCGACGGCAACGCGGC
CGCAGCTCCGGCTGCTGCGTCCTCGGCCGCTGCGAAGCCGGCAACGCCGCAAGCCCAGGGCGGCTATCCG
CTGCGCTACGTGCTGGACCAATTCAGCGACAGCAACCTGTATCGCCTGACCGTCATGGTCGGCTCTCAAT
CGCTCACGCGCGCCTACCTCGCCCAAAACAACACGATGGTCCCGGCCGGCGCATGGGTTCGGAAGGAGTA
AGCCAATGAGCGAAGATCAAATGGCACCGGACGCATCGCCAGATGCGGTCAAGCCGAAAAGCGGGGTTCG
CCGCGTCAACAACATGCCGATGTACCTCATCGGCGGTGTGCTCGGCATCTTCCTGCTGGTGATGGCCCTG
GTTGCTGCGGATCGCGCTGCGCAGCAGAACCAGCCGGGAGCTGCGAAGGCTGAGAAGGCCGGCAGCACCA
GCATGTTTGCCGACGAAATTGCCGGCAAACAGCAGGACGGCATCATCAAGGCCAAGCCGCTGGAGATTCC
GCCGGAACAAACCGCCCAGCAACCGACGACGGAGCTGACGCCAGCCCCGGCGCAGGGAACGACTATCACG
GTCGCACGGCCCGAGAACCTGGACCAGCCCCCGACGCCGCCGCAGGGTGCGCGCAACGAGGACCTGGACC
GCATCCGCATGGCGAAGTTGCAGATGCTGGAAGAGGCGATCAAGGCCAAGACGACGGTGCGCATCGACGC
GCCGCGCAGCCAGGGCAGCGCCGGCGGCGGTGCTCCGCAGGGCCGCGAGGAAACCCTTGCGCGCATCCAG
GAGCTGCGTCGGCAGGCTGAGAACGCCCGCGCCACCGATCCGACCGCCGCCTATCAGGCCGCGCTTGCGC
AGGCTCGCACGATGGGCGGCGCGGCAGGGGGTGGCGGTATGGGCGGCTCGGGTGCGCCGACCCTCGTGCA
GACCTCGAACCGCAGTGGTGGCGGCGCTGGCTATGGGTCGTTCGACAACCGCAGCGAGGGCGACCGTTGG
CGGCTCGACTCCCAGCCGGAAGCACCTGCAACGCCCTATGTGCTGCGCGCTGGCTTCGTCGTTCCGGCTA
CGCTTATCTCGGGCATCAACTCCGATCTGCCAGGCCAAATCATGGCCCAGGTATCGCAGTCGGTGTACGA
CACGGCGACCGGCAAGCACATGCTCATCCCCCAAGGCTCGCGCCTGGTGGGCAGCTACTCGAACGATGTG
GCCTACGGGCAGAAGCGCGTTCTGGTGGCATGGCAGCGCATCATCTTCCCCGACGGCAAGGCAATGGACA
TTGGGGCCATGCCGGGCGGCGATAGCGCTGGGTATGCAGGCTTCAACGACAAGGTCAACAACTACTACTT
CCGCACCTTCGCATCGGCATTCCTCATGTCGGGCGTCGTTGCGGGCATCAGCTTGAGTCAGGACCGTGGC
AACAGCAACAGCGGTTACGGACGACAAGACGCGGGTTCCGCGATGAGTGAAGCGTTGGGTCAACAGCTCG
GCCAAGTAACGGCGCAGATGATCGCCAAAAACTTGAATATCGCGCCGACGCTGGAAATCCGTCCGGGCTA
TCGCTTCAACGTCATTGTCACGAAAGACATGACGTTTTCTAAGCCCTACCAGGCGTTTGACTATTAACTC
CAAGGAGTAACTTATGAAGAAGCTCGCTAAGAATGTTTTAGCCGCTAAAGTAGCTCTGGTGCTGGCCCTC
TCGGTCGGCACCTTGGCGGTCACGCCTGCGCAAGCGGGCATTCCGGTCATCGACGGCACCAACCTGTCAC
AAACCACTGTCACCGCGATTCAGCAGGTTGCGCAGGTCCAGAAGCAAATCGAGGAATACCGGACGCAGTT
GCAGCAGTACGAAAACATGCTGCAAAACACGGTGGCCCCGGCCGCCTACGTGTGGGACCAGGCGCAGTCC
ACCATCAACGGCCTGATGAGCGCCGTTGATACCCTGAACTACTACAAGAACCAGGCGGGCAGCATCGACG
CTTACCTGGGCAAGTTCAAGGACGTGTCCTACTACAAGGGGTCGCCGTGCTTCTCCCTGTCGGGCTGCTC
GGAAAGCGAGCGCAAGGCGATGGAAGAGAACCGCCGCCTGGCGTCCGAATCGCAGAAAAAGGCCAACGAT
GCGCTGTTCCGTGGCCTCGATCAGCAGCAGAGCAACCTCAAGTCCGACGCCGCCACGCTGGAGCAATTGA
AGGGCAAGGCGACGACGGCGCAGGGCCAGTTGGAAGCCCTCGGCTACGCCAACCAGTTCGCCAGCCAGCA
GGCCAACCAGCTCATGCAAATCCGTGGCCTTCTGCTTGCGCAGCAGAACGCCATCGCCACGCAGATGCAG
GCCCAGCAGGACCGGCAGGCCCAGCAGGACGCTGCGGGCGCGAAGCTGCGCGAGGGTTCGTACCGCGCAA
GCCCGTCTAAGACCTGGTGAGGGGAGGCGCGATGAAGAAATCCAACTTCATCGCAGTTGCCGCGCTGGCC
GCCGTCATGGCGGCCAGCCTGGCAGGCTGCGACAACAAGCCCGACACCGACAAGCTGACCTGCGCCGATC
TGCCGAAGGTCACGGATGCCGCTCAACGCGCGGAGCTGTTGAAGAAGTGCCCGCGCGGAGAACCGGGAGG
CTTCAAGCCCAGCGAAAAGAAAGAGTGGTGATGACGTATGAAAATCCAGACTAGAGCTGCCGCGCTCGCG
GTCCTGATGCTGGCCTTGATGCCGGTAGCGGCATACGCCCAAATCGACAATTCGGGCATCCTCGACAACG
TATTGCAGCGCTACCAGAACGCCGCGAGCGGCTGGGCCACTGTCGTCCAGAACGCCGCAACCTGGCTGTT
CTGGACCTTGACCGTGATTAGCATGGTCTGGACCTTCGGCATGATGGCACTGCGCAAGGCCGACATTGGC
GAGTTCTTCGCCGAGTTCGTGCGGTTCACCATCTTCACCGGCTTCTTCTGGTGGCTGCTGACCAACGGCC
CGAATTTCGCGTCGTCCATCTATGCGTCCCTGCGGCAGATTGCAGGCCAGGCAACGGGGTTGGGGCAGGG
GCTTTCGCCGTCCGGCATCGTCGATGTTGGCTTCGAGATTTTCTTCAAGGTGATGGACGAAACCTCGTAC
TGGTCGCCGGTCGATAGCTTCGTCGGTGCCTCGTTGGCGGCCGCCATCCTCTGCATCCTGGCCCTGGTCG
GCGTGAATATGCTTCTGCTCCTGGCGTCCGGATGGATTCTTGCCTACGGCGGTGTGTTCTTCCTGGGCTT
CGGCGGCTCGCGCTGGACCTCGGACATGGCGATCAACTACTACAAGACCGTCCTCGGGGTCGCCGCGCAG
CTCTTCGCAATGGTGCTGCTCGTAGGCATCGGCAAGACCTTCCTCGATGACTACTACAGCCGCATGAGCG
AAGGCATCAACTTCAAGGAACTTGGAGTGATGCTGATCGTCGGCCTGATCCTGCTCGTTCTGGTCAACAA
GGTGCCGCAGCTCATCGCCGGCATCATCACCGGCGCGAGCGTCGGCGGTGCTGGTATCGGCCAGTTCGGC
GCTGGCACGCTCGTCGGTGCGGCCGCGACGGCCGGCGCGGCAATCGCAACTGGCGGCGCATCTATCGCGG
CCGGCGCTGCGGCGGCGGCCGGTGGCGCGCAGGCCATCATGGCGGCCGCGTCGAAGGCCAGCGATAACGT
CTCTGCCGGCACTGACATTCTGTCGAGCATGATGGGCGGCGGCGGTGGCGGCGGCGGTGGTAGCGCCGGC
ACCAGCGGCGGCGACGGCGGCGGCTCGGGTGGCGGCGGTGGCTCGGGCGGCGGTGAAACCCCGATGGCCT
CGGCCGCCGGCGACAACAGCAGCGGCGCACGCGGCGGCAGTTCGGGCGGCGGCTCGGGTGGTGGCCGTTC
GTCTGGCGGTATCGGTGCCACGGCGGCCAAGGGCGGCCGGATCGCGGCCGATACCGTCGCCAACCTGGCG
AAAGGTGCCGGCTCGATTGCCAAGGCCAAGGCCGGCGAAATGCGCGCATCGGCCCAGGAACGCATCGGCG
ATACCGTAGGCGGCAAGATCGCGCAGGCAATTCGCGGCGCGGGTGCGGCGGCGCAGACCGCTGCAACCGT
CGCCGATAGCAACAGCCAGGCGCAGGAACAACCTGCACCGGCACCCGCACCGTCGTTCGACGACAACAGC
CTTTCCGCAAGCAACAACAGGGAAGCGGCCGCCGACGCGGATTCCGAAGTGGCGAGCTTCGTCAACAAGC
CCGCCCAATCCTGAAACGACTCTTAGGAGCTACGACCATGCAACTGAAAAAAGCGTTCTCGTCGGCCGCC
CTGGTGGTGGCCTTGGGCCTCGGCGCAACTGGCTCGGCCAGCGCGCAAGACGTGCTGACGGGCGATACCC
GCCTGGCCTGCGAGGCCATTCTGTGCCTGTCCACGGGCAGCCGGCCCAGCGAGTGCAGCCCGTCGCTCTC
GCGGTACTTCGGCATCCACAAGCGCAAGCTGTCGGACACGCTCAAGGCGCGGCTGAACTTCCTCAACCTC
TGCCCGGTATCGAACCAGACGCCGGAAATGCAGACGCTCGTTTCCTCGATTTCGCGCGGGGCCGGGCGCT
GCGATGCGTCCTCGCTGAACTCCGTGCTGCGTGAGTGGCGGAGCTGGGACGACCAGTTCTACATCGGCAA
CCGCCTGCCGGACTACTGCGCGGCCTACACCGGCCATGCCTATACCGACTTCAACACGACCGCGCCGCGC
TACGTCGGCACGCCGGAAGAGGGCGGCTATTGGATCGAGGCGGCCGACTACGACCGCGCGCTCAAGGAGT
ACGAGGCGAAGCTGAAAGAGCGGCAGCAGCAGTACGGTCGCTATGGCAGCGACGCCTACCGTCGGTTCGA
GCGGTAAGGGGAGGGGATAGCGATGCCGTTTGCCAAGCTGCTGGCACGGAACGCTCTGCCGGTGGTCGCC
CTGGTGGCGGCCACTGGCTTCGGTGCGGCGGATGCGACCGCCGCACGGCTCTTCCCCGATCTGTCGGAAC
AGATGGAAGAGCGCGTTGTGTGCTCGGTGTCTGCGGCCGCGAAGTACGAGATTCCGGCCAACATTCTTCT
CGCCATTCGGGAAAAGGAGGGCGGCAAGCCGGGCCAGTGGGTCAAGAACACCAATGGCACCTATGACGTG
GGCGAGCTGCAATTCAACACCGCCTACCTGGGCGACCTGGCGAAGTATGGGATCACGGCCCAGGACGTTG
CTGCGGCAGGCTGCTATCCCTATGACCTGGCGGCCTGGCGGTTGCGCGGGCACATTCGCAACGACAGGGG
CGATCTGTGGACACGCGCCGCTAACTATCACTCGCGCACGCCGTCGAAGAACGCGATCTATCGCGCCGAT
CTGATGGTGAAGGCCGACAAGTGGGCGAAGTGGCTGGATGCGCGTTTCGTCACCGTCAACTATGGCCCCA
GCTCGCCGGCGCAGCCGGCAGGGAAGGGGACCACACTTGCGGCCGCTGATACGTCGGCAGCAGCGCCGGC
CGAAGCGCAGCCGATGAAGCAAGGCCGGATCACCCGCACCAGCCTCCGCAGCTCGGGTTACGTACCCCGG
CAGCTCATCATCAACAACACGCCATAAGGAGGAACGGCCGTTTAGCGGCTAAAGCCTATGGGCATTCGCA
ACCTGACGCAGCGATACATGAACGGGGCCAGGGCCTACGCGGCCTGGGCGGCATCGCAGGCGAAAGCGCC
GTTTGATCTTCTGGTACTGGGCATCGGGCCTGTCATCGTCTTTGGCCTGGTCGCGCATACGCTGCTCGCG
TTCCTGCCCACATGGGCCATGTACGCCGCCGGCGCTCTGCTGGTCCTCGCGGCCCTGCCTTTGGCGCTGC
ACGTCCTCCGGGAATACGCGCTGCGCTATGGGCGCAAATAGCGCCCTGCAGGGCGTTCTTACTCCAAGGG
GGAGGGCATGAATACACGCGCCATGAACGACGCCAGCGGCCGGGCCTCGCTGCCTGCCATGGTGATCGCC
GACGGCACCATTGAAGCCTTGAAGTGGCTCGCCTTGCTTGCCATGACCGGGGATCACGTCAACAAGTACC
TGTTCAACGGTACGCTGCCATATCTGTTCGAGGCGGGGCGCTTGGCCCTGCCTCTTTTCGTTTTCGTCCT
GGCGTACAACCTCGCCCGCCCGGGCGCGCTCGAGCGCGGTTTGTACGGGCGAGCGATGAAACGCCTGTTG
GCCTTCGGCCTGGTCGCCTCGGTCCCGTTCATTGCGTTGGGTGGAGTGGTGGGCGGATGGTGGCCGCTGA
ACGTCATGTTCACGCTGTTGGCCGCAACCGCGATGCTCTACCTGGTCGAGCGCGGCCGCTCGGTCGCTCC
TATAGCGCTGTTCGTCGTGGCCGGCGGCCTGGTCGAGTTCTGTTGGCCGGCGCTGCTGCTGGCCGCGTCT
GTCTGGTTGTACCTCAAGCGCCCGACGTGGGCGGCCGCGTTGATGGCGCTGCTGTCTTGCGCGTCCCTGT
GGTACATCAATGGCAACCTTTGGGCGCTTGCTGTTGTGCCCCTGGTGATCGTCGCCGCCGGCGTCGATCT
TCGTGTCCCGCGCCTGCGCTGGGCCTTTTACACGTACTACCCGCTGCATCTTGCCGCTCTTTGGCTGATC
CGCATTCCGATGCGCGAGGCGGGCTACTTGTTTTTCACCTGACCTTTGAGATTCCAATATGCAATTGCTC
AAGAAATGCACCATCGCGGCCCTGCCGCTGCTCGCCCTGTCCGGCTGCGCACTGCTGAACATCCCCATGC
CGACGCCGCCCGGTTCGACCCCGCCGGAAATGCTGACCGTGCCAGTGGCGCAAATCTGCCGCGACGCTGA
CAAGAACCCTGTTCGGGCAACGGAGCTGTACGGCAAGAAAGGGTTGTCGGCCACCGGCAAGGTGCAGGTG
ATTTCCGAAGGCTTCAAGCCTCGCTATCGGGTGCTGCTGCGCGCTGGCAGCGCCTCGGTCCATGCTGGGA
CCGATAACCAGCTCGCCATCAAGTCGGTTTCCACCGGCCAGACCACGCGCGTCACTGGCACCGTGAAGGA
CGTGTCCTACGACCATAACGGCTGCTCGATCTCGCTTGACGATGCGAAGTTCTACTGAGGGGAGGGCGGC
GGATGCTGACACGGTTGAAGGGCTTCCTTGCTCGTCGCCGCGAGTTGAAGGAACTGGATGTGTCCGTGGT
GAGCCGGCCCCGGCCGGCTCCGGCGGAATTGGTCCAGGTTGATGCACGCGAGGCCGTTTGGCGCGTGCCG
GTGCCCGGCCAGGCCGACCGCTTCATGTCGGCCAAGCCTGGCGCGATCAACGATGAAATGTTCGTGGTTC
GGGTGGACACCGAAGCGTTCTATCGGGCTTGGCTGCGCAGCAGCTCGACGGGCCGCGAAACGCGGTCGGA
CAACTGCCCGCTGCGCTCGGAAATGCCGCAGGACTACAAGTTCAAGCACGCCGTCCAGGGCTTCGCGCAC
GGCAGGGAAAATCCTGTGCCGCTGGCCTTCGCCGGCGCGCACCAGGAGCGCCACCGGGTGGACATTGGTT
TCAGCAACGGGGTCACGCGCTCGTTCTGGCTGATTGCCAACAAGGCTCCGTCGTTCCCGATCCAGGTCCA
CGGCCGGGAGTCGGCCGAGCTGCTGAACAAGGTTTGCGGCCTCGATCCTGCGCCGCTGTCGTTCACGGAA
CTGTTCGCGCAGGCCCAACGCCAGGCTCCGCAGGTCGCCACACCGGCCCGGCCTGCGCCGGCAGCGGCCA
CCCGGCCAGCTCCCAAGGTGCAGCCACGCCCCGGCCGAAGCGGCCCGCGCAAAGGCCGCGGACTCTGACT
ACAACCGTGCGCAAGGCGCATTAGGGAGGATGTATGTATGTAATCGCCTGCGGCATCGTTGCCGGCTTGG
CGGCTGCGGTGGCCCTGTTGGGCTTCACGCCGATGATGGAGGCGCTTGCCGCCGGCGAACGCCGCAAGGC
ACTCGCGCAATGGACGCGGACGATGTTCCTGGTGCTGCTGCCTGTCGTGCTGATGTGCGCGCCCATCGGG
TCCAGCATTTACGACGCCGTGCAAGCGGACGCTGGCAAGCCCATCGCTTTCCACAACGGCCGAATCACGG
TCGTCATGGCCCTGGTCGGCAGCTTGGCCGTTGTCCTGGTCGCGGCTGCGCGTGCGGTGGTCAACCGCAA
GCATGCCAGCTTCTGGTTCGTCGGCTGGGTGATGGCGTCGGTTTTGGCCGGCGGCGTCGGCGCGATCGCC
AGCGCGAAGCAACTGGCGTTCCTCGGCGAACATAGCGGCATGGTGGCCTTCGGCTTCTTCCGCGACCAGG
TGAAGGACATGCACTGCGATGCGGACGTGATCCTGGCCCGGTGGGATGAAAAGGCGAACTCGCCGGTGGT
CTACCGCTGCCCGAAGGCGTACCTGCTCAACAGGTTCGCATCCGCGCCCTTCGTGCCCTGGCCGGACTAC
ACCGAGGGGGAAAGCGAGGATCTAGGTAGGGCGCTCGCAGCGGCCCTGCGGGACGCGAAAAGGTGAGAAA
AGCCGGGCACTGCCCGGCTTTATTTTTGCTGCTGCGCGTTCCAGGCCGCCCACACTCGTTTGACCTGGCT
CGGGCTGCATCCGACCAGCTTGGCCGTCTTGGCAATGCTCGATCCGCCGGAGCGAAGCGTGATGATGCGG
TCGTGCATGCCGGCGTCACGTTTGCGGCCGGTGTAGCGGCCGGCGGCCTTCGCCAACTGGACACCCTGAC
GTTGACGCTCGCGCCGATCCTCGTAGTCGTCGCGGGCCATCTGCAAGGCGAGCTTCAAAAGCATGTCCTG
GACGGATTCCAGAACGATTTTCGCCACTCCGTTCGCCTCGGCGGCCAGCTCCGACAGGTCCACCACGCCA
GGCACGGCCAGCTTGGCCCCTTTGGCCCGGATCGACGCAACCAGGCGCTCGGCCTCGGCCAACGGCAAGC
GGCTGATGCGGTCGATCTTCTCCGCAACGACGACTTCACCAGGTTGCAGGTCCGCGATCATGCGCAGCAG
CTCGGGCCGGTCGGCGCGTGCGCCGGACGCCTTCTCGCGGTAGATGCCGGCGACGTAGTACCCGGCGGCC
CGCGTGGCCGCTACAAGGCTCTCCTGGCGTTCAAGATTCTGCTCGTCCGTACTGGCGCGCAGGTAGATGC
GGGCGACCTTCAACCTTCGTCCCTCCGGTTGTTGCTCTCGCGTCGCCATTTCCACGGCTCGACGGCGTGC
GGATCGGACCAGAGGCCGACGCGCTTGCCTCGCGCCTCCTGTTCGAGCCGCAGCATTTCAGGGTCGGCCG
CGCGGCCGTGGAAGCGATAGGCCCACGCCATGCCCTGGTGAACCATCGCGGCGTTGACGTTGCGCGGCTG
CGGCGGCCGGCTGGCCAGCTCCATGTTGACCCACACGGTGCCCAGCGTGCGGCCGTAACGGTCGGTGTCC
TTCTCGTCGACCAGGACGTGCCGGCGGAACACCATGCCGGCCAGCGCCTGGCGCGCACGTTCGCCGAAGG
CTTGCCGCTTTTCCGGCGCGTCAATGTCCACCAGGCGCACGCGCACCGGCTGCTTGTCTACCAGCACGTC
GATGGTGTCGCCGTCGATGATGCGCACGACCTCGCCGCGCAGCTCGGCCCATGCCGGCGAGGCAACGACC
AGGACGGCCAGCGCGGCAGCGGCGCGCAGCATGGCGTAGCTTCGGCGCTTCATGCGTGGCCCCATTGCTG
ATGATCGGGGTACGCCAGGTGCAGCACTGCATCGAAATTGGCCTTGCAGTAGCCGTCCAGCGCCACCCGC
GAGCCGAACGCCGGCGAAAGGTACTCGACCAGGCCGGGCCGGTCGCGGACCTCGCGCCCCAGGACGTGGA
TGCGCCGGCCGCGTGTGCCGTCGGGTCCAGGCACGAAGGCCAGCGCCTCGATGTTGAAGTCGATGGATAG
AAGTTGTCGGTAGTGCTTGGCCGCCCTCATCGCGTCCCCCTTGGTCAAATTGGGTATACCCATTTGGGCC
TAGTCTAGCCGGCATGGCGCATTACAGCAATACGCAATTTAAATGCGCCTAGCGCATTTTCCCGACCTTA
ATGCGCCTCGCGCTGTAGCCTCACGCCCACATATGTGCTAATGTGGTTACGTGTATTTTATGGAGGTTAT
CCAATGAGCCGCCTGACAATCGACATGACGGACCAGCAGCACCAGAGCCTGAAAGCCCTGGCCGCCTTGC
AGGGCAAGACCATTAAGCAATACGCCCTCGAACGTCTGTTCCCCGGTGACGCTGATGCCGATCAGGCATG
GCAGGAACTGAAAACCATGCTGGGGAACCGCATCAACGATGGGCTTGCCGGCAAGGTGTCCACCAAGAGC
GTCGGCGAAATTCTTGATGAAGAACTCAGCGGGGATCGCGCTTGACGGCCTACATCCTCACGGCTGAGGC
CGAAGCCGATCTACGCGGCATCATCCGCTACACGCGCCGGGAGTGGGGCGCGGCGCAGGTGCGCCGCTAT
ATCGCTAAGCTGGAACAGGGCATAGCCAGGCTTGCCGCAGGCGAAGGCCCGTTTAAGGACATGAGCGAAC
TCTTTCCCGCGCTGCGGATGGCCCGCTGCGAACACCACTACGTTTTTTGCCTGCCGCGTGCGGGCGAACC
CGCGTTGGTCGTGGCGATCCTGCATGAGCGCATGGACCTCATGACGCGACTTGCCGACAGGCTCAAGGGC
TGATTTCAGCCGCTAAAAATCGCGCCACTCACAACGTCCTGATGGCGTACTTACCCAAAGAACAGCTAGG
AGAATCATTTATGCTCAGCACACTTCCACAAGCTCATGCAACTTTCTTGAACCGCATCCGCGATGCGGTC
GCTTCCGATGTTCGCTTCCGCGCTCTTCTGATCGGCGGCTCTTACGTTCACGGAGGACTCGATGAGCACT
CCGATTTGGATTTCGACATCGTTGTTGAGGACAACTGCTACGCAGATGTCTTGTCTACACGCAAGGATTT
TGCCGAGGCACTGCCCGGCTTCCTCAACGCGTTCACCGGCGAACATGTAGGAGAACCGCGCCTTCTGATC
TGCCTATATGGTCCGCCACTGCTACACATCGATTTGAAGTTTTCTCTTGCTTCCGATCTCGACCAGCAAA
TCGAGCGGCGGGCGGTTCTGTTTGCTCGTGATCCGGCAGAGATCGAGAAGCGCATTGAGGCGGCAGCGGT
GGCATGGCCAAACCGTCCCTCCGAGTGGTTCGAAGCACGTATATCCCCCTACCCTCACCAGGTCAGAACC
GGCCTGATGACGGTGATGATTTGCGAACGATTGACAGGCCCGAAGTAGCGGCCGTCGAAAGACGTGTCGC
TTACGTCGGACATAAGCAGAACCTCGGCGGTCCCCAGGGTGTAGCTGTCGGACTGATAACGAGGCAGCGG
CCGTCCTGATGGATCGGCCTTGATGAGCGCGCTGTGAGGCAGCAGCCCGCCATTCACGCGCACGCCGGCG
TCGGTGATGGCAACCTCGTCGCCTTTAGCGGCTAAAACTCGCTTCATCATGTAGCCGTAGTCGCCGGGGC
AGAAACCGCCGGCGATGTAGCCCCGCTCCTTGGCGTCCGAAAACACGCCGACTTGCGGCGGGCAGAACAT
GACGTAAGCCCCCTTCTCCACCGGCGCATTCGATTTCCAGTACAGGCCGACCGGAATGCTTTTGGTGGTG
TTGACCTTCGCGCCGGCGAGATAGGCCGCGCCGGCGAGCAACAAGGCCGCGCCGCCTCCGATGGCGACGT
ACTTGGTGAGGCGCTGGAAGCGGCTCATATCGTGATCCCCTCCCCTTCCTCGACGGTGGCCGTCTGGATC
AGCTTGTCGCTGACCTTCGGAGCCGGTACGGCCGCGCGGGCCTGGAATATCGGGTCTTTGAAGTAGAGCG
GCTGCTTGCCGTAGATCGCGGGATAGCCGGCGACGTACACAACCATGTCGCCCGCCTCTTCAATGCTGCC
GTCGGCGCTCTTCTTCGGCCCCGGCATGCGCAGGCATTCATCGGGGGTCAGCAATGGCCGCTGCACTTCC
TGGAAGGTCCGCGAGACGTTGCCCAACAGCGCCGACGTGCGGCGGCCGCTCGTCGTGATCTGCTCCTTCA
CGATGGTCGTGGTGCCTGTCAGTTTTGACAGGTGCTCGGCCGTCTCCACGCGGTTCGGCGGGTAGGCGTT
CTGCACGTGGCAGTTCGACGTGATGCTTTCGTCGTGGCCGTAGCCGGTTTCGCGGCTCTTGAGCTGGTTA
ATGTCCTGGCAGATGAGGTAGCACTTGATGCCGTAGCCGGCGACGAAGGCAAGGGACTCTTGCAGGATTT
CGAGCTTGCCCAGGCTGGGGAACTCGTCGAGCATCATCAGCAGACGATGCTTGTAGTGCGCGACAGGACG
GCCGTTCTCGAAGTCCATCTTGTCGGCCAGCAGCCGGACGATCATGTTGACCATGACGCGCACCAGAGGC
CGCAGACGGGCCTTGTCGTTGGGCTGCGTCACGATGAACAGGCTTACCGGGTCGTCGTGGTGCATCAGTT
GCTTGATGCGGAAGTCGGACTTGCTGACGTTGCGGGCCACAACCGGGTCGCGGTACAGGGCCAGGTAGGA
CTTGGCGGTGGACAGCACGGAACCGGATTCTTCCTCCGGGCGGTCCATCATGTCGCGGGCCGCAGAGCCG
ACCGCAGGGTGGTTCTGCCCGTCAACGTGGCCGTAGGTGGTCATTTCCATCCAAAGCTCGCCCACGTCGC
GGTTCGGGTCGGCAAGCATGCCGTCCACCGACGGCAGGGTGGCCGGCGTACCCTCGTTCTTAGCCTTGTA
GAGCGCGTGCAGGATGACGCCGACAAGCAGCGCCTGGCTGGTTTTCTGCCAGTGCGATTCCAGGCCCTTG
CCGTCCGGATCGACGATCAGGGTGGCAAGGTTCTGCACGTCGCCAACCTCGTACTCGGTCCCCAAGCGGA
TTTCATCGAGCGGGTTCCAGCACGCGCTACCCTGCGCGGATGCCGGCTCAAAGCGCACGACCTTGTTGCG
GGCATGCTTCTTCCGCCAGCCGGCGGTCAGCGCCCACAACTCGCCTTTCAGGTCGGTGATGACGGCGCTG
TGCGCCCAGGAAAGCAGCGTCGGAACGACCAGGCCGACGCCCTTGCCGGAGCGCGTCGGCGCGTAGGTCA
AGACGTGCTCGGGGCCGTTGTGCCGCAGGTAGTGGAACTTGCCGTCCTTGTCCTGCCAGCCGCCCACATA
GACGCCGCTGGAAGTGGGCGGGTGTTTGCCTGACACCAGCTCGACGACGGTGCGCGGCCGGGGCAGCAGG
CCGGCGGCCTGTATGTCCTTCTTGTCGGCCCAGCGGGCCGAACCGTGCAGATAGTCGTTCGCCTTGCCGG
TGTTCGCCTTGACCATCTGCGTGACGGCCGTGCCCAGCAGGCCCACGGTCGAAACGACCATACCCATGCT
GGCCGCGCGCATGAAATCGTCGGGATATTGGCCGTACCACTTGCCGGCCCATTGAAGGATCGACCAGGGC
GTGTAGACGTGGTTGATATTCCAGCCAAGTCCGGCCTGATACTGGAAGGAATGGGCGAAATATTGCGTCG
CGGTCTGCAAGCCTGCCCCAAGGGACAGGCCGGCGAGGATGGGAACGGTCTTGCTGGCCTTCGGTTTTTT
CGCCCGTATCTGTGGCCCCACGGCGTTGTTTCGGTTCTTCATCTACTCCTACCTCGGGTAGTTTTAAGGG
AGCCTCGCGGGGTCACGGTGACGGGATCACCGATGGCGAGGCGCTTCATGCGTTGCACCGTGGCCTTATC
GACGGGCAGCACCAGAATCTCGTCGTTTTCTTTCCTCAACAGGGCCAGCGCCTGGTCCTCGACGTTCCGG
GTGCCTGCATAGGACAGCGCACCAACATAATCAGTATATCGTGCATGCTTCGGTATATCGAAGCCGTTTA
GCCGCTTTTGCTCGCGCTCGGCAACATATTTCTCGGCCGCCGCGATCTGTTCGGGCTTTAGCCCTCTTCC
TGGCCCAGAAACTCCCCGTCGCAGTGCGTGAGCTGGTTCGGCTCCTTGCTGCTCCACGTGACCAGGAACA
TCACGCGGCAATAGCATTTCAGCTCCGCCGGCGATGCGAACCACACCGAGTTGGGACAGCGCTCGCAAAC
GGTTTTGGCTTTGGGGCGGCGGCTTTCGTCCAATGCGTCCAACGTTGGGCTTGCGGAGTGCGACGGTTCC
GCCGGCGCTGACGGCGCGAGCGTCCCGTCGGTCGCCGTCGCCGCCTGTGGCGTTGAGGGTGGTTCTGGCT
GCGGCAGGTCGAATGCCTCCATCGCCGCCGCGATCTCTTCGTCCGTCATTTCGTTCGGGTTGCTCATGTG
CTTGCTCCTTCGTCAGTAGTTCTTGACGGCGGCGCTCAAGGGCGGCGTCGTCAAAGGTGATTGCCAGACG
GCCAGCGGCGGCCGCCTGCGCGATCCGCTCCTTGAACTCTGCTGTGCCGTTGACGGTGATCCGGTCGCCG
AAGCGCTCCATTGCCAGGCGCAGGGCGGCGTCCAGGCCGTCCGTGGTGGCCTCGCGCGAGACTTGCAGGC
GGTCGCCGTCGTCGCGGACGGCGCTGCTGCCGACGCGATAGATGATGGTTCCCTTCTTCGTGATGTTGTC
CGTCACGGCCGCATGGCCCGGCTTGGCCTCGCCGCTGCCCTGGATGGTGTTGCCCTTGAGGTCGCTGCGG
CCCTCGCGTGCGCGCAGCGCGGCCAGGGCCTTGTCGTCGCCCTTCATCGCCTCGGCCTTGAGCCAGTCGG
CCCACGCGCGGCGCTGCGTGCGCTCCTGGACCGCCTGACGGCCCTGCCGGTACTCGCGGTTGATCTTGTC
CGGGTCGGCGCGCAGAGCCTTGTGCGCCTGCGCGTACATCAGTCGCTTTGCAATGCGCCCCTCGCCCAGC
AGCTTGATAGCGGCGCGGCGCAGCCGGTTGCTGCGCATCGCGGCTTCAATCAGGCGGTCACGACGCCGGC
GCAGCGTGTCCAGCTCGCCCTTGCGCACGGCCCCCATTTCCTGGCGTTCAGACTGATACCGGGCGTATAG
CTCGGTGGTGTCGATGCGGGTCTTGAGCGGCTTCGCTCGATACTCCCGCCGCCGGGGGGCTTCGCCGCCC
TCGGCTGGCGTGAATGCCCCGAATCGGGCTTCGAGCTTCGGCTTGGACAGGTCGCGCGAAACGGTGCTGG
CCTTGACCGTCGTGCCGTCGCCGGCCTCGAAGATGAAGCCGTTTCCGCGCTCGCGCAGCTTAAGCCCGTT
TTCCCGCAGGACGCGGTGCAGGTCCTCCCAGGATTGCGCCGCTTGCAGCTCCGGCAGGCATTCGCGCTTG
ATCCAGCCGACCAGGCTTTCCACGCCCGCGTGCCGCTCCATGTCGTTCGCGCGGTTCTCGGAAACGCGCT
GCCGCGTTTCGTGATTGTCACGCTCAAGCCCGTAGTCCCGTTCGAGCGTCGCGCAGAGGTCAGCGAGGGC
GCGGTAGGCCCGATACGGCTCATGGATGGTGTTTCGGGTCGGGTGAATCTTGTTGATGGCGATATGGATG
TGCAGGTTGTCGGTGTCGTGATGCACGGCACTGACGCGCTGATGCTCGGCGAAGCCAAGCCCAGCGCAGA
TGCGGTCCTCAATCGCGCGCAACGTCTCCGCGTCGGGCTTCTCTCCCGCGCGGAAGCTAACCAGCAGGTG
ATAGGTCTTGTCGGCCTCGGAACGGGTGTTGCCGTGCTGGGTCGCCATCACCTCGGCCATGACAGCGGGC
AGGGTGTTTGCCTCGCAGTTCGTGACGCGCACGTGACCCAGGCGCTCGGTCTTGCCTTGCTCGTCGGTGA
TGTACTTCACCAGCTCCGCGAAGTCGCTCTTCTTGATGGAGCGCATGGGGACGTGCTTGGCAATCACGCG
CACCCCCCGGCCGTTTTAGCGGCTAAAAAAGTCATGGCTCTGCCCTCGGGCGGACCACGCCCATCATGAC
CTTGCCAAGCTCGTCCTGCTTCTCTTCGATCTTCGCCAGCAGGGCGAGGATCGTGGCATCACCGAACCGC
GCCGTGCGCGGGTCGTCGGTGAGCCAGAGTTTCAGCAGGCCGCCCAGGCGGCCCAGGTCGCCATTGATGC
GGGCCAGCTCGCGGACGTGCTCATAGTCCACGACGCCCGTGATTTTGTAGCCCTGGCCGACGGCCAGCAG
GTAGGCCGACAGGCTCATGCCGGCCGCCGCCGCCTTTTCCTCAATCKCTCTTCGTTCGTCTGGAAGGCAG
TACACCTTGATAGGTGGGCTGCCCTTCCTGGTTGGCTTGGTTTCATCAGCCATCCGCTTGCCGAATTCTG
ACGCCGTTGGATACACCAAGGAAAGTCTACACGAACCCTTTGGCAAAATCCTGTATATCGTGCGAAAAAG
GATGGATATACCGAAAAAATCGCTATAATGACCCCGAAGCAGGGTTATGCAGCGGAAAAGCGCTGCTTCC
CTGCTGTTTTGTGGAATATCTACCGACTGGAAACAGGCAAATGCAGGAAATTACTGAACTGAGGGGACAG
GCGAGAGACGATGCCAAAGAGCTACACCGACGAGCTGGCCGAGTGGGTTGAATCCCGCGCGGCCAAGAAG
CGCCGGCGTGATGAGGCTGCGGTTGCGTTCCTGGCGGTGAGGGCGGATGTCGAGGCGGCGTTAGCGTCCG
GCTATGCGCTCGTCACCATTTGGGAGCACATGCGGGAAACGGGGAAGGTCAAGTTCTCCTACGAGACGTT
CCGCTCGCACGCCAGGCGGCACATCAAGGCCAAGCCCGCCGATGTGCCCGCACCGCAGGCCAAGGCTGCG
GAACCCGCGCCGGCACCCAAGACGCCGGAGCCACGGCGGCCGAAGCAGGGGGGCAAGGCTGAAAAGCCGG
CCCCCGCTGCGGCCCCGACCGGCTTCACCTTCAACCCAACACCGGACAAAAAGGATCTACTGTAATGGCG
AAAATTCACATGGTTTTGCAGGGCAAGGGCGGGGTCGGCAAGTCGGCCATCGCCGCGATCATTGCGCAGT
ACAAGATGGACAAGGGGCAGACACCCTTGTGCATCGACACCGACCCGGTGAACGCGACGTTCGAGGGCTA
CAAGGCCCTGAACGTCCGCCGGCTGAACATCATGGCCGGCGACGAAATTAACTCGCGCAACTTCGACACC
CTGGTCGAGCTGATTGCGCCGACCAAGGATGACGTGGTGATCGACAACGGTGCCAGCTCGTTCGTGCCTC
TGTCGCATTACCTCATCAGCAACCAGGTGCCGGCTCTGCTGCAAGAAATGGGGCATGAGCTGGTCATCCA
TACCGTCGTCACCGGCGGCCAGGCTCTCCTGGACACGGTGAGCGGCTTCGCCCAGCTCGCCAGCCAGTTC
CCGGCCGAAGCGCTTTTCGTGGTCTGGCTGAACCCGTATTGGGGGCCTATCGAGCATGAGGGCAAGAGCT
TTGAGCAGATGAAGGCGTACACGGCCAACAAGGCCCGCGTGTCGTCCATCATCCAGATTCCGGCCCTCAA
GGAAGAAACCTACGGCCGCGATTTCAGCGACATGCTGCAAGAGCGGCTGACGTTCGACCAGGCGCTGGCC
GATGAATCGCTCACGATCATGACGCGGCAACGCCTCAAGATCGTGCGGCGCGGCCTGTTTGAACAGCTCG
ACGCGGCGGCCGTGCTATGAGCGACCAGATTGAAGAGCTGATCCGGGAGATTGCGGCCAAGCACGGCATC
GCCGTCGGCCGCGACGACCCGGTGCTGATCCTGCATACCATCAACGCCCGGCTCATGGCCGACAGTGCGG
CCAAGCAAGAGGAAATCCTTGCCGCGTTCAAGGAAGAGCTGGAAGGGATCGCCCATCGTTGGGGCGAGGA
CGCCAAGGCCAAAGCGGAGCGGATGCTGAACGCGGCCCTGGCGGCCAGCAAGGACGCAATGGCGAAGGTA
ATGAAGGACAGCGCCGCGCAGGCGGCCGAAGCGATCCGCAGGGAAATCGACGACGGCCTTGGCCGCCAGC
TCGCGGCCAAGGTCGCGGACGCGCGGCGCGTGGCGATGATGAACATGATCGCCGGCGGCATGGTGTTGTT
CGCGGCCGCCCTGGTGGTGTGGGCCTCGTTATGAATCGCAGAGGCGCAGATGAAAAAGCCCGGCGTTGCC
GGGCTTTGTTTTTGCGTTAGCTGGGCTTGTTTGACAGGCCCAAGCTCTGACTGCGCCCGCGCTCGCGCTC
CTGGGCCTGTTTCTTCTCCTGCTCCTGCTTGCGCATCAGGGCCTGGTGCCGTCGGGCTGCTTCACGCATC
GAATCCCAGTCGCCGGCCAGCTCGGGATGCTCCGCGCACATCTTGCGCGTCGCCAGTTCCTCGATCTTGG
GCGCGTGAATGCCCATGCCTTCCTTGATTTCGCGCACCATGTCCAGCCGCGTGTGCAGGGTCTGCAAGCG
GGCTTGCTGTTGGGCCTGCTGCTGCTGCCAGGCGGCCTTTGTACGCGGCAGGGACAGCAAGCCGGGGGCA
TTGGACTGTAGCTGCTGCAAACGCGCCTGCTGACGGTCTACGAGCTGTTCTAGGCGGTCCTCGATGCGCT
CCACCTGGTCATGCTTTGCCTGCACGTAGAGCGCAAGGGTCTGCTGGTAGGTCTGCTCGATGGGCGCGGA
TTCTAAGAGGGCCTGCTGTTCCGTCTCGGCCTCCTGGGCCGCCTGTAGCAAATCCTCGCCGCTGTTGCCG
CTGGACTGCTTTACTGCCGGGGACTGCTGTTGCCCTGCTCGCGCCGTCGTCGCAGTTCGGCTTGCCCCCA
CTCGATTGACTGCTTCATTTCGAGCCGCAGCGATGCGATCTCGGATTGCGTCAACGGACGGGGCAGCGCG
GAGGTGTCCGGCTTCTCCTTGGGTGAGTCGGTCGATGCCATAGCCAAAGGTTTCCTTCCAAAATGCGTCC
ATTGCTGGACCGTGTTTCTCATTGATGCCCGCAAGCATCTTCGGCTTGACCGCCAGGTCAAGCGCGCCTT
CATGGGCGGTCATGACGGACGCCGCCATGACCTTGCCGCCGTTGTTCTCGATGTAGCCGCGTAATGAGGC
AATGGTGCCGCCCATCGTCAGCGTGTCATCGACAACGATGTACTTCTGGCCGGGGATCACCTCCCCCTCG
AAAGTCGGGTTGAACGCCAGGCGATGATCTGAACCGGCTCCGGTTCGGGCGACCTTCTCCCGCTGCACAA
TGTCCGTTTCGACCTCAAGGCCAAGGCGGTCGGCCAGAACGACCGCCATCATGGCCGGAATCTTGTTGTT
CCCCGCCGCCTCGACGGCGAGGACTGGAACGATGCGGGGCTTGTCGTCGCCGATCAGCGTCTTGAGCTGG
GCAACAGTGTCGTCCGAAATCAGGCGCTCGACCAAATTAAGCGCCGCTTCCGCGTCGCCCTGCTTCGCAG
CCTGGTATTCAGGCTCGTTGGTCAAAGAACCAAGGTCGCCGTTGCGAACCACCTTCGGGAAGTCTCCCCA
CGGTGCGCGCTCGGCTCTGCTGTAGCTGCTCAAGACGCCTCCCTTTTTAGCCGCTAAAACTCTAACGAGT
GCGCCCGCGACTCAACTTGACGCTTTCGGCACTTACCTGTGCCTTGCCACTTGCGTCATAGGTGATGCTT
TTCGCACTCCCGATTTCAGGTACTTTATCGAAATCTGACCGGGCGTGCATTACAAAGTTCTTCCCCACCT
GTTGGTAAATGCTGCCGCTATCTGCGTGGACGATGCTGCCGTCGTGGCGCTGCGACTTATCGGCCTTTTG
GGCCATATAGATGTTGTAAATGCCAGGTTTCAGGGCCCCGGCTTTATCTACCTTCTGGTTCGTCCATGCG
CCTTGGTTCTCGGTCTGGACAATTCTTTGCCCATTCATGACCAGGAGGCGGTGTTTCATTGGGTGACTCC
TGACGGTTGCCTCTGGTGTTAAACGTGTCCTGGTCGCTTGCCGGCTAAAAAAAAGCCGACCTCGGCAGTT
CGAGGCCGGCTTTCCCTAGAGCCGGGCGCGTCAAGGTTGTTCCATCTATTTTAGTGAACTGCGTTCGATT
TATCAGTTACTTTCCTCCCGCTTTGTGTTTCCTCCCACTCGTTTCCGCGTCTAGCCGACCCCTCAACATA
GCGGCCTCTTCTTGGGCTGCCTTTGCCTCTTGCCGCGCTTCGTCACGCTCGGCTTGCACCGTCGTAAAGC
GCTCGGCCTGCCTGGCCGCCTCTTGCGCCGCCAACTTCCTTTGCTCCTGGTGGGCCTCGGCGTCGGCCTG
CGCCTTCGCTTTCACCGCTGCCAACTCCGTGCGCAAACTCTCCGCTTCGCGCCTGGTGGCGTCGCGCTCG
CCGCGAAGCGCCTGCATTTCCTGGTTGGCCGCGTCCAGGGTCTTGCGGCTCTCTTCTTTGAATGCGCGGG
CGTCCTGGTGAGCGTAGTCCAGCTCGGCGCGCAGCTCCTGCGCTCGACGCTCCACCTCGTCGGCCCGCTG
CGTCGCCAGCGCGGCCCGCTGCTCGGCTCCTGCCAGGGCGGTGCGTGCTTCGGCCAGGGCTTGCCGCTGG
CGTGCGGCCAGCTCGGCCGCCTCGGCGGCCTGCTGCTCTAGCAATGTAACGCGCGCCTGGGCTTCTTCCA
GCTCGCGGGCCTGCGCCTCGAAGGCGTCGGCCAGCTCCCCGCGCACGGCTTCCAACTCGTTGCGCTCACG
ATCCCAGCCGGCTTGCGCTGCCTGCAACGATTCATTGGCAAGGGCCTGGGCGGCTTGCCAGAGGGCGGCC
ACGGCCTGGTTGCCGGCCTGCTGCACCGCGTCCGGCACCTGGACTGCCAGCGGGGCGGCCTGCGCCGTGT
GCTGGCGTCGCCATTCGCGCATGCCGGCGCTGGCGTCGTTCATGTTGACGCGGGCGGCCTTACGCACTGC
ATCCACGGTCGGGAAGTTCTCCCGGTCGCCTTGCTCGAACAGCTCGTCCGCAGCCGCAAAAATGCGGTCG
CGCGTCTCTTTGTTCAGTTCCATGTTGGCTCCGGTAATTGGTAAGAATAATAATACTCTTACCTACCTTA
TCAGCGCAAGAGTTTAGCTGAACAGTTCTCGACTTAACGGCAGGTTTTTTAGCGGCTGAAGGGCAGGCAA
AAAAAGCCCCGCACGGTCGGCGGGGGCAAAGGGTCAGCGGGAAGGGGATTAGCGGGCGTCGGGCTTCTTC
ATGCGTCGGGGCCGCGCTTCTTGGGATGGAGCACGACGAAGCGCGCACGCGCATCGTCCTCGGCCCTATC
GGCCCGCGTCGCGGTCAGGAACTTGTCGCGCGCTAGGTCCTCCCTGGTGGGCACCAGGGGCATGAACTCG
GCCTGCTCGATGTAGGTCCACTCCATGACCGCATCGCAGTCGAGGCCGCGTTCCTTCACCGTCTCTTGCA
GGTCGCGGTACGCCCGCTCGTTGAGCGGCTGGTAACGGGCCAATTGGTCGTAAATGGCTGTCGGCCATGA
GCGGCCTTTCCTGTTGAGCCAGCAGCCGACGACGAAGCCGGCAATGCAGGCCCCTGGCACAACCAGGCCG
ACGCCGGGGGCAGGGGATGGCAGCAGCTCGCCAACCAGGAACCCCGCCGCGATGATGCCGATGCCGGTCA
ACCAGCCCTTGAAACTATCCGGCCCCGAAACACCCCTGCGCATTGCCTGGATGCTGCGCCGGATAGCTTG
CAACATCAGGAGCCGTTTCTTTTGTTCGTCAGTCATGGTCCGCCCTCACCAGTTGTTCGTATCGGTGTCG
GACGAACTGAAATCGCAAGAGCTGCCGGTATCGGTCCAGCCGCTGTCCGTGTCGCTGCTGCCGAAGCACG
GCGAGGGGTCCGCGAACGCCGCAGACGGCGTATCCGGCCGCAGCGCATCGCCCAGCATGGCCCCGGTCAG
CGAGCCGCCGGCCAGGTAGCCCAGCATGGTGCTGTTGGTCGCCCCGGCCACCAGGGCCGACGTGACGAAA
TCGCCGTCATTCCCTCTGGATTGTTCGCTGCTCGGCGGGGCAGTGCGCCGCGCCGGCGGCGTCGTGGATG
GCTCGGGTTGGCTGGCCTGCGACGGCCGGCGAAAGGTGCGCAGCAGCTCGTTATCGACCGGCTGCGGCGT
CGGGGCCGCCGCCTTGCGCTGCGGTCGGTGTTCCTTCTTCGGCTCGCGCAGCTTGAACAGCATGATCGCG
GAAACCAGCAGCAACGCCGCGCCTACGCCTCCCGCGATGTAGAACAGCATCGGATTCATTCTTCGGTCCT
CCTTGTAGCGGAACCGTTGTCTGTGCGGCGCGGGTGGCCCGCGCCGCTGTCTTTGGGGATCAGCCCTCGA
TGAGCGCGACCAGTTTCACGTCGGCAAGGTTCGCCTCGAACTCCTGGCCGTCGTCCTCGTACTTCAACCA
GGCATAGCCTTCCGCCGGCGGCCGACGGTTGAGGATAAGGCGGGCAGGGCGCTCGTCGTGCTCGACCTGG
ACGATGGCCTTTTTCAGCTTGTCCGGGTCCGGCTCCTTCGCGCCCTTTTCCTTGGCGTCCTTACCGTCCT
GGTCGCCGTCCTCGCCGTCCTGGCCGTCGCCGGCCTCCGCGTCACGCTCGGCATCAGTCTGGCCGTTGAA
GGCATCGACGGTGTTGGGATCGCGGCCCTTCTCGTCCAGGAACTCGCGCAGCAGCTTGACCGTGCCGCGC
GTGATTTCCTGGGTGTCGTCGTCAAGCCACGCCTCGACTTCCTCCGGGCGCTTCTTGAAGGCCGTCACCA
GCTCGTTCACCACGGTCACGTCGCGCACGCGGCCGGTGTTGAACGCATCGGCGATCTTCTCCGGCAGGTC
CAGCAGCGTGACGTGCTGGGTGATGAACGCCGGCGACTTGCCGATTTCCTTGGCGATATCGCCTTTCTTC
TTGCCCTTCGCCAGCTCGCGGCCAATGAAGTCGGCAATTTCGCGCGGGGTCAGCTCGTTGCGTTGCAGGT
TCTCGATAACCTGGTCGGCTTCGTTGTAGTCGTTGTCGATGAACGCCGGGATGGACTTCTTGCCGGCCCA
CTTCGAGCCACGGTAGCGGCGGGCGCCGTGATTGATGATATAGCGGCCCGGCTGCTCCTGGTTCTCGCGC
ACCGAAATGGGTGACTTCACCCCGCGCTCTTTGATCGTGGCACCGATTTCCGCGATGCTCTCCGGGGAAA
AGCCGGGGTTGTCGGCCGTCCGCGGCTGATGCGGATCTTCGTCGATCAGGTCCAGGTCCAGCTCGATAGG
GCCGGAACCGCCCTGAGACGCCGCAGGAGCGTCCAGGAGGCTCGACAGGTCGCCGATGCTATCCAACCCC
AGGCCGGACGGCTGCGCCGCGCCTGCGGCTTCCTGAGCGGCCGCAGCGGTGTTTTTCTTGGTGGTCTTGG
CTTGAGCCGCAGTCATTGGGAAATCTCCATCTTCGTGAACACGTAATCAGCCAGGGCGCGAACCTCTTTC
GATGCCTTGCGCGCGGCCGTTTTCTTGATCTTCCAGACCGGCACACCGGATGCGAGGGCATCGGCGATGC
TGCTGCGCAGGCCAACGGTGGCCGGAATCATCATCTTGGGGTACGCGGCCAGCAGCTCGGCTTGGTGGCG
CGCGTGGCGCGGATTCCGCGCATCGACCTTGCTGGGCACCATGCCAAGGAATTGCAGCTTGGCGTTCTTC
TGGCGCACGTTCGCAATGGTCGTGACCATCTTCTTGATGCCCTGGATGCTGTACGCCTCAAGCTCGATGG
GGGACAGCACATAGTCGGCCGCGAAGAGGGCGGCCGCCAGGCCGACGCCAAGGGTCGGGGCCGTGTCGAT
CAGGCACACGTCGAAGCCTTGGTTCGCCAGGGCCTTGATGTTCGCCCCGAACAGCTCGCGGGCGTCGTCC
AGCGACAGCCGTTCGGCGTTCGCCAGTACCGGGTTGGACTCGATGAGGGCGAGGCGCGCGGCCTGGCCGT
CGCCGGCTGCGGGTGCGGTTTCGGTCCAGCCGCCGGCAGGGACAGCGCCGAACAGCTTGCTTGCATGCAG
GCCGGTAGCAAAGTCCTTGAGCGTGTAGGACGCATTGCCCTGGGGGTCCAGGTCGATCACGGCAACCCGC
AAGCCGCGCTCGAAAAAGTCGAAGGCAAGATGCACAAGGGTCGAAGTCTTGCCGACGCCGCCTTTCTGGT
TGGCCGTGACCAAAGTTTTCATCGTTTGGTTTCCTGTTTTTTCTTGGCGTCCGCTTCCCACTTCCGGACG
ATGTACGCCTGATGTTCCGGCAGAACCGCCGTTACCCGCGCGTACCCCTCGGGCAAGTTCTTGTCCTCGA
ACGCGGCCCACACGCGATGCACCGCTTGCGACACTGCGCCCCTGGTCAGTCCCAGCGACGTTGCGAACGT
CGCCTGTGGCTTCCCATCGACTAAGACGCCCCGCGCTATCTCGATGGTCTGCTGCCCCACTTCCAGCCCC
TGGATCGCCTCCTGGAACTGGCTTTCGGTAAGCCGTTTCTTCATGGATAACACCCATAATTTGCTCCGCG
CCTTGGTTGAACATAGCGGTGACAGCCGCCAGCACATGAGAGAAGTTTAGCTAAACATTTCTCGCACGTC
AACACCTTTAGCCGCTAAAACTCGTCCTTGGCGTAACAAAACAAAAGCCCGGAAACCGGGCTTTCGTCTC
TTGCCGCTTATGGCTCTGCACCCGGCTCCATCACCAACAGGTCGCGCACGCGCTTCACTCGGTTGCGGAT
CGACACTGCCAGCCCAACAAAGCCGGTTGCCGCCGCCGCCAGGATCGCGCCGATGATGCCGGCCACACCG
GCCATCGCCCACCAGGTCGCCGCCTTCCGGTTCCATTCCTGCTGGTACTGCTTCGCAATGCTGGACCTCG
GCTCACCATAGGCTGACCGCTCGATGGCGTATGCCGCTTCTCCCCTTGGCGTAAAACCCAGCGCCGCAGG
CGGCATTGCCATGCTGCCCGCCGCTTTCCCGACCACGACGCGCGCACCAGGCTTGCGGTCCAGACCTTCG
GCCACGGCGAGCTGCGCAAGGACATAATCAGCCGCCGACTTGGCTCCACGCGCCTCGATCAGCTCTTGCA
CTCGCGCGAAATCCTTGGCCTCCACGGCCGCCATGAATCGCGCACGCGGCGAAGGCTCCGCAGGGCCGGC
GTCGTGATCGCCGCCGAGAATGCCCTTCACCAAGTTCGACGACACGAAAATCATGCTGACGGCTATCACC
ATCATGCAGACGGATCGCACGAACCCGCTGAATTCACCCCCGAACACGAGCACGGCACCCGCGACCACTA
TGCCAAGAATGCCCAAGGTAAAAATTGCCGGCCCCGCCATGAAGTCCGTGAATGCCCCGACGGCCGAAGT
GAAGGGCAGGCCGCCACCCAGGCCGCCGCCCTCACTGCCCGGCACCTGGTCGCTGAATGTCGATGCCAGC
ACCTGCGGCACGTCAATGCTTCCGGGCGTCGCGCTCGGGCTGATCGCCCATCCCGTTACTGCCCCGATCC
CGGCAATGGCAAGGACTGCCAGCGCCGCGATGAGGAAGCGGGTGCCCCGCTTCTTCATCTTCGCGCCTCG
GGCCTCGAGGCCGCCTACCTGGGCGAAAACATCGGTGTTTGTGGCATTCATACGGACTCCTGTTGGGCCA
GCTCGCGCACGGGCTGGCGGGTCAGCTTGGCTTGAAGATCGCCACGCATTGCGGCGATCTGCTTCTCGGC
ATCCTTGCGCTTCTGCACGCCTTCCTGCTGGATGCGAATAACGTCCTCGACGGTCTTGATGAGCGTCGTC
TGAACCTGCTTGAGCGTGTCCACGTCGATCACCAGGCGTTGGTTCTCCTTCGCCGTCTCGACGGACGTGC
GATGCAGCAGGGCCGCATTGCGCTTCATCAGGTCGTTGGTGGTGTCGTCGATGGCCGTGGCCAGTTCGAC
GGCGTTCTTCTGCTCGTTGAGGCTCAAGGCCAGCATGAATTGCCGCTTCCACGCCGGCACGGTGATTTCG
CGGATGGTGTGGAATTTATCGACCAGCATCTGGTTGTTGGCCTGGATCATGCGGATGGTCGGCAGGCTCT
GCATGGCCGAATGTTGCAAGGCGATCAGGTCGCCGATGCGCTTGTCCAGGTTGGCAACCATCGCATCGAG
GTCGGCCAGCTCCTGCACGCGGCCCGGGTCGTTCCCGACATTGCCGCGCAGACCCTCGGCCTGCTCGCGC
AGCTCGGCAAGGCGGACCTTGCCGGCCGCGATGTGGACGCCAAGAAGGCGGTGTTCCTCGCGCACGGCTG
CGAACATTTCGTCGAGCGAGGCATTGCGCTGCGCGATGCCTTGCTGGGTGGTCTGCACTTCGCTGACCAG
GTGTTCGATCTGCTCGCGGGTCGTGTCGAAGCGCGCCATGAAGCCCGTCGAACGGACGCGGAAGCGGTCG
ATCAGCGGGCCAATCAGGGGCAGGCGGGAACGGTTGTCGGACAAAGGGCCGACGTTCAGGGAACGGGCCT
TGGCGACAACCTGGGTCAGTTTCTCGCCTGCTTCGTCCAGGTCGCTGTTGCGCACCTGGTCCAGCAGGCT
ATCGGCGTAGCGGGACGTGTGCTCGGCCACGTCGCGGCCGAACTCGGCAACGGTCTGCGGACTGCCGACC
TCGATCCGCTGCGCGACCGCATGGACTTCCGGCACGTCGCTTTCCTGCAAGCCCAGCTCGCGCAGGGTTG
CCGGGGTCATGTCGAAGGCGACGATAGGGGCCTTGGCGTCGTGCGTCGTTTTCAGTGCGTTCATAGGGTT
CTCCCGCCGTGTTATTGGTTGATGCCTTCCAGGCTCTGCGAAAGGCCCCGCATGAGCGCCTGGTGAGCTT
TGGCCGCCTCGGCGACCATTGCCGGATTCATGTTCTTGGTGGTGATGAGCGCGAGGGTGTGCTGACGCCA
GACGGGCACCAGGACGGATGCCGTTTCAGAGAAGCGGTCCAGCATGTCCACGGCCTGCGCCCGCGTGAGC
TTCATCTGAGTGACGCTCATTTCATGGGACGCCATGAGGGTTGCCAGGTTGGCGAGCTTGCGCGCGAAGC
GTTCGCGCGGCTTGTCGAACTCGATCACGCCGGCCTTGGCCGCGCCGGCCTCGGGGTTCTCGTCCAGGAA
CTCGCGCCCGGCTTGAATGTAGGCTCTGAGCCGGTCTACCTCGGCCTCATGCGTATTGAGCATGTCATCC
AAGGCGCGCAACGTGTCCCGCACGCGCTGCGCTACGCCCTCGGCTTCGTCCAGCAACTGGTCGAGCGTCT
TGCGGGCGACCTGATACCTCACCTGGCGTTCAACCTCACGGCCAAGCATCTTCTCGAACCAGGTAGGCTT
TTCCGCGATCTTGCGGGGGTCCGCGTCGGCCAGCTTCGCCACGATCTGGCTGATTTTGTCGGCCAGCGCG
GCAACTGCGCCGTGCTCCATCAGATTCGACAGCTCGTTGAGGGAATCCGCCCCGTCGATGCCGGCCCCGT
ACTCGCCAATCGTCGCCGGCGACGCGAAGAGGGCGGGCAAAACCTCCCCCTTCAATCGCGCCATGTTCAC
GCTTTGTTCTTCCATTCGATACACCCTCGCGGTGGGTTAATTGCTTTTCGATGGAAGAAGTTTAGCTAAA
CTTTCTATCCCTCGTCAACACCTTTAGCCGCTAAAATTTGGGGACAGGTCATTTACAGAAAGCCAGCTCA
CTCCTGGCGTTGCCCCTTGAGCGCCGCTAGGCGCGCAGCATCCTTCGCGCTGAGAAAGAACGTCATCAGC
GGCCCGACCGTCTTGCTTGAACCGTCGGCAAAGCAAACATCCATCGAACAGCCTTGCGTGTGGGGGTCCA
CGCCTTCGACCAGTTTCCAAGGGTCCATGCCCCAGCCCTCGGCCTCCGGATTGAACCAGTACGCCGATGC
GTCGCCGTTTAGGTCGCTGTCGGCGTAGTCCTTGACCAGCACGGCCACCCGCCCGGTCGTCGGGCACACG
TAACCCGGCTGCTTAGGTTCCTGTCTTGGCATTGCTCAAAGCTCCTTGAAGGGGCCGCTCTACAGCCCCT
TGGGCTTGTAGAGCGACACGAAATAGGTGAGTGCGGTCAGTACCGCGAAATGCACCAGGAACGTCCAGCC
GGCATGAACGCCAAGGGTGTTCCAGTGGTACAGCATCCGCAGGAACTGAAAGAAAACGTCGATAGAGATG
ATCCACTTCGCCACCGGCCACACCAGGACAGTAACGACCCATACAAAGCGGACCAGGGCCTGGACACCCT
TGGCAAAAGTGAACCGGGGCGGGGCCTTGCTCGGGGCCTCAACGCGCGGGGCAGGGGCCTCGGCCTCCAC
TTCCACGCCTGGGAACTTGATAATCTTCGACATTGCTTGACCCTCCACGGCGATGCGTGTTCAATTCGTC
CAGCGCTCGCGCGCCTAGACCGTGATGTGACAGCATCGAGGTCAAGCGCCCCGGAGAAATCCGGGGCGTC
ATCCCTATGCCCCGTCCAACTCGGGAACCGGCTTTTCCCTGGTGCTCAACCTGGCCGGCTCGACCCACTT
GGTGACTTGCTGCCACTCGTTACCACTGCGAACGGCTACCCGAATCTGCACACGTTTAGCCGCGATCTTC
GTCACTATGCCAGCAACACAAACGGAATACCCGTACCCGCCGCGCGGGGTGTGCTGCCAGTTCACCCTAT
CTCCTACTTGCATCATCATCCCCTGGCGTCAGTGACCGGCCCGGAATTTCGCCAAGTCGATTTCGTTGAA
GGTCCAGCGCTGTTTCGCCCGTTCCTCCAACCTCGACGACTCCCGCATGACCTCGATGCGCAGGCGCTCG
ACCTGGTGCATCAGCTCATCAGCGCGCCGCTGCTTCTCGGCAATAGCATTCCGCTGCGCGACCAGCTCCT
GGTCTACGTTCGGCAGCTCGTCGATCCACGGCATGAACTTATCGGTCATCGGATTGGCCTCCGGTAATTG
ACCTGGGAATCTACCCGGCCTCAAAACAAGAATAGGGCATAATGCCCTAACTTGTCAAGCAATTTTAGCT
AAACAATTGAGGGGATTCAGCGAGGCGTCATGCTTGAAAACACCTTTCCCCTGGCGTGCAATCAGCTTGT
CCCGGCGGCAGCGCACTGCCGCAGCGCGGCCAGCAAGGTGCCTTGCTCGATCCGCTGTCGTTCCTCCGGC
GTAATGCAATCGCCGCAGATACCGCCCAGCTCTTCGCGCAGGGCGTCTGCCCCGATCAGGCTGCGGCTAA
GGGTCGAAATGGACTTACCGCAGCGGCGGCAATTGGTGGTGACAATCTCGATCTTGCGGTTGGGCATGGC
CCTATCTCCTTGAGAGAGGCCCGACCGTAGCCGGGCCTCGTTCCGTTACCAGCCTGCGCGAGCCTTCGCG
CGTTCGACTTCCTGGGTGGACCAGTGGCCCTTTGCTTCACCCTCCAGGGTGCAACCTTGCAGGTACGCCT
TGTGCCGCAGCTCTTCGGCCTGGCGGGTAAGCTCTGCCGCCTGCTCCATCAGCGCCGCGATCTGGTCACG
ACGGGCCAGAAAATCCGTGGCGGCCGCGCCGGGCAGCTCATCGAGCCAAGACATGATCTTGCTTTTCATC
GGGGTTGATCCTCCGGTTGCTGACCTGGGCGAAGTGCCCGGCCTTGGATTGCTATATTAGGGCATTATGC
CCTAGATAGTCAAGGAAATTTAGCTAAACAATTTGCGGCGGGCGCACGAAAAAACCCGGCTTGCGGGCCG
GGCTGCTGGCAGCATATCGCAACGATCAGGGTTGGCGGTTTTAGCCGCTAAAGTCCTCTCCCTTGGCGTA
AAGTCCTGCGGGCGTCAGCCCTGGCCTTTCCAGATCGCCCCAATCCCCGCTAGATCGCAAAGGATCGCCC
AGGCGGCATAGGGGATCGGCGAATCCTCGCCAACCCAACGCCGCACCGTGCGGTCGCCCTTGGCACCCAA
GCCCAAGATGCGCGCAGCCTGTCCGCCGGTGAGGCCGGCCAAGTGCAAGACTTCCCGGATTTCTGCGCCG
GTCGGCTGCACCCAGCGTTCCGCCGGGCGCAGGCACTCAAGCCGGATATTCACGTCGCTCATGCTGCTTT
TCTCCTAATCGTTATCAAATGGCGGCCCGCAATTGGTCGTAGCCGTAGCACGACTCGATGCAACGCGGGT
CATATTCACAAACCTTTCTACCGTTGCGATTGATGCGATAGCGCGGCGGCTTGTCGTCGTGCGCCCACAC
CTGTCGCGTTTCGGGACTGATCTTCGTAATGATGACGTGCTTCCCGATTTCCTTGGCAAAAACCGGGTGA
TGCACGCTCACAATCTCGCACCGCAGGCCAGGAAAGAACGTCGCCGGCCACGCCGGCGCGTCCTCGTCCT
TGGCCGGCTCCGGCTCCGGCTTGGCCGGTGTAACCGGCTCCCTGCGCTGCCCGGCCGGCTCCTGAGCTTT
CGCACGCGCGGCCGCGAGCTTCGCCTTGGCGCTGGCCGCCCATTTGCGGGCGATGAATGCCTGGTGCGCC
GGCAGCACGGCATCAACCCAGGCGAAGCCCGGCGGCAGTTCGTCCGGCTTCCGCCAGTCCTCGACCACGG
CCCGCACGCGGCGCGGCGGTGGCGTGATACCCGCGAGCCACGCCGGCAGTGGCTCGTCGGCAAGGCGGTC
CTGGTCGCGGGCGTCCAGATACCGGCGATGCGAGCGCAACAGGGCGCGCAAAACCCCGTCCGCTACCTGG
TCCACCGTCATGCCGCCGCGCGCATGGTCGTAATGGGACCGATAGCCCGTTTCGGAAATAAAAGGGGTCT
GACGCTCAGTGGAACGAAAACTCACGTTAAGGGATTTTGGTCATGAGATTATCAAAAAGGATCTTCACCT
AGATCCTTTTAAATTAAAAATGAAGTTTTAAATCAATCTAAAGTATATATGAGTAAACTTGGTCTGACAG
TTACCAATGCTTAATCAGTGAGGCACCTATCTCAGCGATCTGTCTATTTCGTTCATCCATAGTTGCCTGA
CTCCCCGTCGTGTAGATAACTACGATACGGGAGGGCTTACCATCTGGCCCCAGTGCTGCAATGATACCGC
GAGATCCACGCTCACCGGCTCCAGATTTATCAGCAATAAACCAGCCAGCCGGAAGGGCCGAGCGCAGAAG
TGGTCCTGCAACTTTATCCGCCTCCATCCAGTCTATTAATCCACCTGGCGGCGTTGTGACAATTTACCGA
ACAACTCCGCGGCCGGGAAGCCGATCTCGGCTTGAACGAATTGTTAGGTGGCGGTACTTGGGTCGATATC
AAAGTGCATCACTTCTTCCCGTATGCCCAACTTTGTATAGAGAGCCACTGCGGGATCGTCACCGTAATCT
GCTTGCACGTAGATCACATAAGCACCAAGCGCGTTGGCCTCATGCTTGAGGAGATTGATGAGCGCGGTGG
CAATGCCCTGCCTCCGGTGCTCTCCGGAGACTGCGAGATCATAGATATAGATCTCACTACGCGGCTGCTC
AAACTTGGGCAGAACGTAAGCCGCGAGAGCGCCAACAACCGCTTCTTGGTCGAAGGCAGCAAGCGCGATG
AATGTCTTACTACGGAGCAAGTTCCCGAGGTAATCGGAGTCCGGCTGATGTTGGGAGTAGGTGGCTACGT
CTCCGAACTCACGACCGAAAAGATCAAGAGCAGCCCGCATGGATTTGACTTGGTCAGGGCCGAGCCTACA
TGTGCGAATGATGCCCATACTTGAGCCACCTAACTTTGTTTTAGGGCGACTGCCCTGCTGCGTAACATCG
TTGCTGCTGCGTAACATCGTTGCTGCTCCATAACATCAAACATCGACCCACGGCGTAACGCGCTTGCTGC
TTGGATGCCCGAGGCATAGACTGTACAAAAAAACAGTCATAACAAGCCATGAAAACCGCCACTGCGCCGT
TACCACCGCTGCGTTCGGTCAAGGTTCTGGACCAGTTGCGTGAGCGCATACGCTACTTGCATTACAGTTT
ACGAACCGAACAGGCTTATGTCAACTGGGTTCGTGCCTTCATCCGTTTCCACGGTGTGCGTCCATGGGCA
AATATTATACGCAAGGCGACAAGGTGCTGATGCCGCTGGCGATTCAGGTTCATCATGCCGTTTGTGATGG
CTTCCATGTCGGCAGGAATTCGAATTCATACCCACCGGCTCCAACTGCGCGGCCTGCGGCCTTGCCCCAT
CAATTTTTTTAATTTTCTCTGGGGAAAAGCCTCCGGCCTGCGGCCTGCGCGCTTCGCTTGCCGGTTGGAC
ACCAAGTGGAAGGCGGGTCAAGGCTCGCGCAGCGACCGCGCAGCGGCTTGGCCTTGACGCGCCTGGAACG
ACCCAAGCCTATGCGAGTGGGGGCAGTCGAAGGGCGAAGCCCGCCCGCCTGCCCCCCGAGCCTCACGGCG
GCGAGTGCGGGGGTTCCAAGGGGGCAGCGCCACCTTGGGCAAGGCCGAAGGCCGCGCAGTCGATCAACAA
GCCCCGGAGGGGCCACTTTTTGCCGGAGGGGGAGCCGCGCCGAAGGCGTGGGGGAACCCCGCAGGGGTGC
CCTTCTTTGGGCACCAAAGAACTAGATATAGGGCGAAATGCGAAAGACTTAAAAATCAACAACTTAAAAA
AGGGGGGTACGCAACAGCTCATTGCGGCACCCCCCGCAATAGCTCATTGCGTAGGTTAAAGAAAATCTGT
AATTGACTGCCACTTTTACGCAACGCATAATTGTTGTCGCGCTGCCGAAAAGTTGCAGCTGATTGCGCAT
GGTGCCGCAACCGTGCGGCACCCCTACCGCATGGAGATAAGCATGGCCACGCAGTCCAGAGAAATCGGCA
TTCAAGCCAAGAACAAGCCCGGTCACTGGGTGCAAACGGAACGCAAAGCGCATGAGGCGTGGGCCGGGCT
TATTGCGAGGAAACCCACGGCGGCAATGCTGCTGCATCACCTCGTGGCGCAGATGGGCCACCAGAACGCC
GTGGTGGTCAGCCAGAAGACACTTTCCAAGCTCATCGGACGTTCTTTGCGGACGGTCCAATACGCAGTCA
AGGACTTGGTGGCCGAGCGCTGGATCTCCGTCGTGAAGCTCAACGGCCCCGGCACCGTGTCGGCCTACGT
GGTCAATGACCGCGTGGCGTGGGGCCAGCCCCGCGACCAGTTGCGCCTGTCGGTGTTCAGTGCCGCCGTG
GTGGTTGATCACGACGACCAGGACGAATCGCTGTTGGGGCATGGCGACCTGCGCCGCATCCCGACCCTGT
ATCCGGGCGAGCAGCAACTACCGACCGGCCCCGGCGAGGAGCCGCCCAGCCAGCCCGGCATTCCGGGCAT
GGAACCAGACCTGCCAGCCTTGACCGAAACGGAGGAATGGGAACGGCGCGGGCAGCAGCGCCTGCCGATG
CCCGATGAGCCGTGTTTTCTGGACGATGGCGAGCCGTTGGAGCCGCCGACACGGGTCACGCTGCCGCGCC
GGTAGCACTTGGGTTGCGCAGCAACCCGTAAGTGCGCTGTTCCAGACTATCGGCTGTAGCCGCCTCGCCG
CCCTATACCTTGTCTGCCTCCCCGCGTTGCGTCGCGGTGCATGGAGCCGGGCCACCTCGACCTGAATGGA
AGCCGGCGGCACCTCGCTAACGGATTCACCGTTTTTATCAGGCTCTGGGAGGCAGAATAAATGATCATAT
CGTCAATTATTACCTCCACGGGGAGAGCCTGAGCAAACTGGCCTCAGGCATTTGAGAAGCACACGGTCAC
ACTGCTTCCGGTAGTCAATAAACCGGTAAACCAGCAATAGACATAAGCGGCTATTTAACGACCCTGCCCT
GAACCGACGACCGGGTCGAATTTGCTTTCGAATTTCTGCCATTCATCCGCTTATTATCACTTATTCAGGC
GTAGCACCAGGCGTTTAACTTAATTAATAAGAGCTTGGTGAGCGCTAGGAGTCACTGCCAGGTATCGTTT
GAACACGGCATTAGTCAGGGAAGTCATAACACAGTCCTTTCCCGCAATTTTCTTTTTCTATTACTCTTGG
CCTCCTCTAGTACACTCTATATTTTTTTATGCCTCGGTAATGATTTTCATTTTTTTTTTTTCCACCTAGC
GGATGACTCTTTTTTTTTCTTAGCGATTGGCATTATCACATAATGAATTATACATTATATAAAGTAATGT
GATTTCTTCGAAGAATATACTAAAAAATGAGCAGGCAAGATAAACGAAGGCAAAGATGACAGAGCAGAAA
GCCCTAGTAAAGCGTATTACAAATGAAACCAAGATTCAGATTGCGATCTCTTTAAAGGGTGGTCCCCTAG
CGATAGAGCACTCGATCTTCCCAGAAAAAGAGGCAGAAGCAGTAGCAGAACAGGCCACACAATCGCAAGT
GATTAACGTCCACACAGGTATAGGGTTTCTGGACCATATGATACATGCTCTGGCCAAGCATTCCGGCTGG
TCGCTAATCGTTGAGTGCATTGGTGACTTACACATAGACGACCATCACACCACTGAAGACTGCGGGATTG
CTCTCGGTCAAGCTTTTAAAGAGGCCCTAGGGGCCGTGCGTGGAGTAAAAAGGTTTGGATCAGGATTTGC
GCCTTTGGATGAGGCACTTTCCAGAGCGGTGGTAGATCTTTCGAACAGGCCGTACGCAGTTGTCGAACTT
GGTTTGCAAAGGGAGAAAGTAGGAGATCTCTCTTGCGAGATGATCCCGCATTTTCTTGAAAGCTTTGCAG
AGGCTAGCAGAATTACCCTCCACGTTGATTGTCTGCGAGGCAAGAATGATCATCACCGTAGTGAGAGTGC
GTTCAAGGCTCTTGCGGTTGCCATAAGAGAAGCCACCTCGCCCAATGGTACCAACGATGTTCCCTCCACC
AAAGGTGTTCTTATGTAGTGACACCGATTATTTAAAGCTGCAGCATACGATATATATACATGTGTATATA
TGTATACCTATGAATGTCAGTAAGTATGTATACGAACAGTATGATACTGAAGATGACAAGGTAATGCATC
ATTCTATACGTGTCATTCTGAACGAGGCGCGCTTTCCTATCACGTGCTATAAAAATAATTATAATTTAAA
TTTTTTAATATAAATATATAAATTAAAAATAGAAAGTAAAAAAAGAAATTAAAGAAAAAATAGTTTTTGT
TTTCCGAAGATGTAAATCTAGAGACTCTAGGGGGATCGCCAACAAATACTACCTTTTATCTTGCTCTTCC
TGCTCTCAGGTATTAATGCCGAATTGTTTCATCTTGTCTGTGTAGAAGACCACACACGAAAATCCTGTGA
TTTTACATTTTACTTATCGTTAATCGAATGTATATCTATTTAATCTGCTTTTCTTGTCTAATAAATATAT
ATGTAAAGTACGCTTTTTGTTGAAATTTTTTAAACCTTTGTTTATTTTTTTTTCTTCATTCCGTAACTCT
TCTACCTTCTTTATTTACTTTCTAAAATCCAAATACAAAACATAAAAATAAATAAACACAGAGTAAATTC
CCAAATTATTCCATCATTAAAAGATACGAGGCGCGTGTAAGTTACAGGCAAGCGATCCACTAGTATCTTC
C
Features (pLannotate 1.2.2; 42 found; start..end, strand, type, name):
    129..238     +  oriT           oriT: incP origin of transfer
    271..642     +  CDS            traJ: oriT-recognizing protein; traJ
   1841..1960    -  CDS            tetR (fragment): TETR1_ECOLX - Experimental evidence at protein level: Swiss-Prot protein existence level 1. TetR is the repressor of the tetracycline resistance element; its N-terminal region forms a helix-turn-helix structure and binds DNA. Binding of tetracycline to TetR reduces the repressor affinity for the tetracycline resistance gene (tetA) promoter operator sites. From Escherichia coli.
   1980..3128    -  CDS            trfA: trans-acting replication protein that binds to and activates oriV
   3909..3995    +  CDS            trfB (fragment): KORA1_ECOLX - Also known as korA. Protein predicted: Swiss-Prot protein existence level 4. In conjunction with KorB, inhibits the transcription of kilA, trfA and korAB operons. In conjunction with KorC is responsible for the negative control of kilC and kilE operons. From Escherichia coli.
   6100..8535    +  CDS            trbE: TRBE_RHIRD - Protein inferred from homology: Swiss-Prot protein existence level 3. From Rhizobium radiobacter (Agrobacterium tumefaciens) (Agrobacterium radiobacter).
  18990..19646   -  CDS            parA: PARA4_ECOLX - Protein inferred from homology: Swiss-Prot protein existence level 3. Involved in plasmid partition. From Escherichia coli.
  19610..20452   -  CDS            parB: PARB4_ECOLX - Protein predicted: Swiss-Prot protein existence level 4. Involved in plasmid partition. From Escherichia coli.
  20581..20829   +  CDS            parD: PARD_ECOLX - Experimental evidence at protein level: Swiss-Prot protein existence level 1. Antitoxin component of a type II toxin-antitoxin (TA) system involved in plasmid partition. Inhibits the anti-DNA gyrase activity of toxin ParE; reverses and restores gyrase catalytic activity in vitro. The parDE operon alone is capable of stabilizing an RK2-derived minireplicon under defined growth conditions in several different Gram- negative bacteria. It does so by the post-segregational killing (PSK) of plasmid-free cells, also referred to as a plasmid addiction system. Binds its own promoter, autor
  20829..21137   +  CDS            parE: PARE_ECOLX - Experimental evidence at protein level: Swiss-Prot protein existence level 1. Toxin component of a type II toxin-antitoxin (TA) system involved in plasmid partition. Acts by inhibiting DNA gyrase, converting supercoiled plasmid DNA into a singly cleaved linear form in an ATP-dependent fashion. To do so it probably interacts with one of the gyrase subunits. Gyrase inhibition is prevented by antitoxin ParD, and is reversed in vitro by incubation with ParD. In cells that have lost the plasmid filamentation and growth inhibition occur; this is suppressed when ParD is supplied in trans
  21685..22215   -  CDS            traF: TRAF4_ECOLX - Protein inferred from homology: Swiss-Prot protein existence level 3. Required for donor-specific phage sensitivity. May be involved in pilus assembly. From Escherichia coli.
  22215..24119   -  CDS            traG: TRAG4_ECOLX - Experimental evidence at protein level: Swiss-Prot protein existence level 1. Required for conjugative transfer of plasmid RP4. Binds tightly and specifically to the relaxase TraI. Can also bind to DNA without sequence specificity. May form a pore-like structure that could serve as a channel for DNA transfer. From Escherichia coli.
  24119..26311   -  CDS            traI: TRAI6_ECOLX - Experimental evidence at protein level: Swiss-Prot protein existence level 1. The initiation process of transfer DNA synthesis requires the interaction of at least three plasmid-specific components (TraH, I, and J) at the transfer origin resulting in the assembly of a specialised nucleoprotein complex - the relaxosome. Site- and strand-specific cleavage at the transfer origin is dependent on TraI and TraJ. From Escherichia coli.
  26349..26720   -  CDS            traJ: oriT-recognizing protein; traJ
  26958..27359   +  CDS            traK: TRAK4_ECOLX - Experimental evidence at protein level: Swiss-Prot protein existence level 1. From Escherichia coli.
  27362..28084   +  CDS            traL: TRAL4_ECOLX - Experimental evidence at protein level: Swiss-Prot protein existence level 1. From Escherichia coli.
  28084..28518   +  CDS            traM: TRAM4_ECOLX - Experimental evidence at protein level: Swiss-Prot protein existence level 1. From Escherichia coli.
  28577..29920   -  CDS            traN: TRAN4_ECOLX - Protein predicted: Swiss-Prot protein existence level 4. From Escherichia coli.
  32680..33753   -  CDS            korB: KORB2_ECOLX - Experimental evidence at protein level: Swiss-Prot protein existence level 1. In conjunction with KorA, inhibits the transcription of the kilA, trfA and korAB operons. Is also involved in the negative control of the kilB operon. From Escherichia coli.
  34529..34831   -  CDS            trfB: KORA2_ECOLX - Also known as korA. Experimental evidence at protein level: Swiss-Prot protein existence level 1. In conjunction with KorB, inhibits the transcription of kilA, trfA and korAB operons. In conjunction with KorC is responsible for the negative control of kilC and kilE operons. From Escherichia coli.
  35008..35958   -  CDS            klaC: KLAC_ECOLX - Also known as telB. Protein predicted: Swiss-Prot protein existence level 4. Belongs to the kla operon, which is associated with cryptic tellurite resistance, and IncW plasmid fertility inhibition. From Escherichia coli.
  35958..37091   -  CDS            klaB: KLAB_ECOLX - Also known as telA. Protein inferred from homology: Swiss-Prot protein existence level 3. Belongs to the kla operon, which is associated with cryptic tellurite resistance, and IncW plasmid fertility inhibition. From Escherichia coli.
  37112..37882   -  CDS            klaA: KLAA_ECOLX - Also known as kilA. Protein predicted: Swiss-Prot protein existence level 4. Belongs to the kla operon, which is associated with cryptic tellurite resistance, and IncW plasmid fertility inhibition. From Escherichia coli.
  38008..38319   -  CDS            kleF: KLEF2_ECOLX - Also known as kcrB4. Protein predicted: Swiss-Prot protein existence level 4. From Escherichia coli.
  38350..38670   -  CDS            kleE: KLEE2_ECOLX - Also known as kcrB3. Protein predicted: Swiss-Prot protein existence level 4. From Escherichia coli.
  38785..38979   -  CDS            kleD: KLED2_ECOLX - Also known as kcrB2. Protein predicted: Swiss-Prot protein existence level 4. From Escherichia coli.
  39019..39246   -  CDS            kleC: KLEC2_ECOLX - Also known as kcrB1. Protein predicted: Swiss-Prot protein existence level 4. From Escherichia coli.
  39402..39614   -  CDS            kleB: KLEB2_ECOLX - Also known as kcrA2. Protein predicted: Swiss-Prot protein existence level 4. From Escherichia coli.
  39666..39896   -  CDS            kleA: KLEA2_ECOLX - Also known as kcrA1. Protein predicted: Swiss-Prot protein existence level 4. From Escherichia coli.
  40125..40379   -  CDS            korC: KORC2_ECOLX - Protein predicted: Swiss-Prot protein existence level 4. Acts with KorA as corepressor in the control of the kilC and kilE operons. From Escherichia coli.
  40405..41106   -  CDS            klcB (fragment): KLCB2_ECOLX - Experimental evidence at transcript level: Swiss-Prot protein existence level 2. From Escherichia coli.
  41229..41477   -  CDS            bla(M) (fragment): β-lactamase lacking the signal sequence; bla(M); allows cytosolic expression of β-lactamase
  41551..42084   -  CDS            GmR: gentamycin acetyltransferase; aacC1; confers resistance to gentamycin
  42273..42301   -  promoter       Pc promoter: intI1 (promoter lies within the coding sequence); class 1 integron promoter
  42339..42432   +  CDS            CmR (fragment): chloramphenicol acetyltransferase; cat; confers resistance to chloramphenicol
  42444..43089   +  rep_origin     pBBR1 oriV (fragment): replication origin of the broad-host-range plasmid pBBR1 from Bordetella bronchiseptica; requires the pBBR1 Rep protein for replication
  43090..43752   +  CDS            pBBR1 Rep: replication protein for the broad-host-range plasmid pBBR1 from Bordetella bronchiseptica
  43813..43882   +  CDS            TcR (fragment): tetracycline efflux protein; tet; confers resistance to tetracycline
  44178..44264   -  CDS            MRM1 (fragment): MRM1_YEAST - Also known as PET56 From Saccharomyces cerevisiae (strain ATCC 204508 / S288c) (Baker's yeast).
  44314..44502   +  promoter       HIS3 promoter: S. cerevisiae HIS3
  44503..45165   +  CDS            HIS3: imidazoleglycerol-phosphate dehydratase, required for histidine biosynthesis; S. cerevisiae HIS3; yeast auxotrophic marker
  45326..45834   +  misc_feature   CEN/ARS: S. cerevisiae CEN6 centromere fused to an autonomously replicating sequence
