[The description below was written by a language model from this plasmid's Addgene catalogue record and pLannotate feature annotations shown in this document.]
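Description:
M4C16 is a large (about 45.8 kb), low-copy conjugative shuttle plasmid derived from pTA-Mob 2.0 by a deletion spanning IstA to TraE. The catalogue's "backbone size" of 5,700 bp does not match this; the stated plasmid size of 45,840 bp agrees with the 45,848 nt sequenced record. It is classed as a bacterial and yeast expression/synthetic biology vector. In bacteria it is selected with gentamicin through the aacC1 acetyltransferase (GmR), which lies downstream of a class 1 integron Pc promoter. Bacterial replication elements annotated include a pBBR1 oriV fragment with the pBBR1 Rep gene, and the IncP trfA replication protein gene. No IncP oriV feature is listed in the table. For yeast, the plasmid carries the HIS3 promoter and coding sequence as an auxotrophic marker, plus a CEN6/ARS element for stable, low-copy maintenance in Saccharomyces cerevisiae.

Most of the plasmid is RK2/RP4-type IncP conjugation and maintenance machinery rather than a conventional insert; no separate gene of interest is recorded. Annotated parts include:

- **Transfer functions:** an incP oriT, relaxosome and DNA-processing genes (traI, traJ in two copies, traK), the coupling protein traG, further tra genes (traF, traL, traM, traN), and trbE from the mating-pair formation region.
- **Stability functions:** parA and parB, and the parDE toxin–antitoxin addiction system.
- **Regulation:** korA/trfB, korB and korC.
- **Accessory operons:** the kla, kle and klc genes.

Short fragments of tetR, bla, CmR and TcR appear to be non-functional remnants. The annotation leaves sizeable gaps, so additional genes are probably present but unlabelled.

Because it carries both oriT and the transfer apparatus, the plasmid can mobilise itself from a bacterial donor into recipient cells. The associated publication concerns improved conjugative plasmids delivered by bacteria to diverse fungi, and M4C16 appears to be one deletion variant from that work.
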