Addgene plasmid #188610: M4C16
Depositing lab: Bogumil Karas. Publication: Superior Conjugative Plasmids Delivered by Bacteria to Diverse Fungi. Cochrane RR, Shrestha A, Severo de Almeida MM, Agyare-Tabbi M, Brumwell SL, Hamadache S, Meaney JS, Nucifora DP, Say HH, Sharma J, Soltysiak MPM, Tong C, Van Belois K, Walker EJL, Lachance MA, Gloor GB, Edgell DR, Shapiro RS, Karas BJ. Biodes Res. 2022 Aug 19;2022:9802168. doi: 10.34133/2022/9802168. eCollection 2022. PubMed 37850145.
Backbone
  Vector backbone: pTA-Mob 2.0
  Backbone size (bp): 5700
  Modifications to backbone: Deletion: pTA-Mob 2.0 ΔIstA-TraE Plasmid Size: 45840 bp
  Vector type: Bacterial Expression, Yeast Expression, Synthetic Biology
  Selectable markers: HIS3
Growth in bacteria
  Bacterial resistance: Gentamicin, 10 μg/mL
  Growth temperature: 37°C
  Growth strain: EPI300 (Epicentre)
  Copy number: Low Copy
Terms and licenses: Academic/Nonprofit Terms; Industry Terms: Not Available to Industry
How to cite: M4C16 was a gift from Bogumil Karas (Addgene plasmid # 188610 ; http://n2t.net/addgene:188610 ; RRID:Addgene_188610)
